>Addgene plasmid #114433 | Ai162 (TIT2L-GC6s-ICL-tTA2) targeting vector | depositor full sequence | sequence record 221188 | Ai162 (TIT2L-GC6s-ICL-tTA2) targeting vector sequence 17170 bps
TCGCGCGTTTCGGTGATGACGGTGAAAACCTCTGACACATGCAGCTCCCGGAGACGGTCACAGCTTGTCT
GTAAGCGGATGCCGGGAGCAGACAAGCCCGTCAGGGCGCGTCAGCGGGTGTTGGCGGGTGTCGGGGCTGG
CTTAACTATGCGGCATCAGAGCAGATTGTACTGAGAGTGCACCATATGCGGTGTGAAATACCGCACAGAT
GCGTAAGGAGAAAATACCGCATCAGGCGCCATTCGCCATTCAGGCTGCGCAACTGTTGGGAAGGGCGATC
GGTGCGGGCCTCTTCGCTATTACGCCAGCTGGCGAAAGGGGGATGTGCTGCAAGGCGATTAAGTTGGGTA
ACGCCAGGGTTTTCCCAGTCACGACGTTGTAAAACGACGGCCAGTGAATTCGAGCTCGGTACCGAAGTTC
CTATTCTTCAAATAGTATAGGAACTTCTTTCGGCCGGCCAATCGATTGGATCCGTTTAATTCGAGCTCGC
TAGAGCCCCATCCTCACTGACTCCGTCCTGGAGTTGGATGAGAGATAATGGCCTTACGTTGTGCCAGGGG
AGGGTCGGGCTGGATTTAGCAAGATTTACCTTCTCCAAAGAGCGGTGCTGCAGTGGCACAGCTGCCCACG
GAGGTGGGGGGGTCACCGTCCCTGGAGGTGATGAAGAACTGTGGGGATGTGGCACTGAGGGACATGGCCA
GTGGGCACGGTGGGTGGGTTGGGGTTGGTCTTGGGGATCTTGGAGGGCTTTTCCAGCCTTCATGATTTGA
CGATTGTATGAACATCTACATGGCAATTCTCCAGCTGCCTGTCCCAGTCCTACTGACCCAGCTGTATCTC
TCCAGGCAAGCTCTTCCACCCCTTCTGCTTGCATCCAGACACCATCAAACATGCAGGCTCAGACACAGGG
ACCAGCAGTGTCTGTGGCCTTTTTGTGCTCCTCTCCATGCTGGGTTTTAACTTGCTCTTTGTCCTTCTAT
CCTATCTTCTTATCCTTAAGGCTGTTCTGAACGCTGTGACTTGGAGAGTGTCCCAGAGCCCTCAACACCT
GCATGTCCCACGTCCATGCTGTCCTGCACTTCCTTATCCCCAAGATCTGCCTCTCCGTGATGCACTGAAT
TGGCAAACATGTGTCACCCCAGACCAACAATGTCACAGCAAACTCCCCCTTGATAGGACAAGGGGGAATG
GCTTTACACTGAGACAGGGGAGGTTTGGGTTGGATATGAGGAGGCAGTTTTTCCCCCAGAGGGTGGTGAC
GCACTGAACAGGTTGCCCAAGGAGGCTGTGGATGCCCCATCCCTGCAGGCATTCAAGGCCAGGCTGGATG
TGGCTCTGGGCAGCCTGGGCTGCTGGTTGATGACCCTGCACATAGCAGGGGGTTGGATCTGGATGAGCAC
TGTGCTCCTTTGCAACCCAGGCCGTTCTATGATTCTGTCATTCTAAATCTCTCTTTCAGCCTAAAGCTTT
TTCCCCGTATCCCCCCAGGTGTCTGCAGGCTCAAAGAGCAGCGAGAAGCGTTCAGAGGAAAGCGATCCCG
TGCCACCTTCCCCGTGCCCGGGCTGTCCCCGCACGCTGCCGGCTCGGGGATGCGGGGGGAGCGCCGGACC
GGAGCGGAGCCCCGGGCGGCTCGCTGCTGCCCCCTAGCGGGGGAGGGACGTAATTACATCCCTGGGGGCT
TTGGGGGGGGGCTGTCCCGAGCTCGGTACCGCCCCATCCTCACTGACTCCGTCCTGGAGTTGGATGAGAG
ATAATGGCCTTACGTTGTGCCAGGGGAGGGTCGGGCTGGATTTAGCAAGATTTACCTTCTCCAAAGAGCG
GTGCTGCAGTGGCACAGCTGCCCACGGAGGTGGGGGGGTCACCGTCCCTGGAGGTGATGAAGAACTGTGG
GGATGTGGCACTGAGGGACATGGCCAGTGGGCACGGTGGGTGGGTTGGGGTTGGTCTTGGGGATCTTGGA
GGGCTTTTCCAGCCTTCATGATTTGACGATTGTATGAACATCTACATGGCAATTCTCCAGCTGCCTGTCC
CAGTCCTACTGACCCAGCTGTATCTCTCCAGGCAAGCTCTTCCACCCCTTCTGCTTGCATCCAGACACCA
TCAAACATGCAGGCTCAGACACAGGGACCAGCAGTGTCTGTGGCCTTTTTGTGCTCCTCTCCATGCTGGG
TTTTAACTTGCTCTTTGTCCTTCTATCCTATCTTCTTATCCTTAAGGCTGTTCTGAACGCTGTGACTTGG
AGAGTGTCCCAGAGCCCTCAACACCTGCATGTCCCACGTCCATGCTGTCCTGCACTTCCTTATCCCCAAG
ATCTGCCTCTCCGTGATGCACTGAATTGGCAAACATGTGTCACCCCAGACCAACAATGTCACAGCAAACT
CCCCCTTGATAGGACAAGGGGGAATGGCTTTACACTGAGACAGGGGAGGTTTGGGTTGGATATGAGGAGG
CAGTTTTTCCCCCAGAGGGTGGTGACGCACTGAACAGGTTGCCCAAGGAGGCTGTGGATGCCCCATCCCT
GCAGGCATTCAAGGCCAGGCTGGATGTGGCTCTGGGCAGCCTGGGCTGCTGGTTGATGACCCTGCACATA
GCAGGGGGTTGGATCTGGATGAGCACTGTGCTCCTTTGCAACCCAGGCCGTTCTATGATTCTGTCATTCT
AAATCTCTCTTTCAGCCTAAAGCTTTTTCCCCGTATCCCCCCAGGTGTCTGCAGGCTCAAAGAGCAGCGA
GAAGCGTTCAGAGGAAAGCGATCCCGTGCCACCTTCCCCGTGCCCGGGCTGTCCCCGCACGCTGCCGGCT
CGGGGATGCGGGGGGAGCGCCGGACCGGAGCGGAGCCCCGGGCGGCTCGCTGCTGCCCCCTAGCGGGGGA
GGGACGTAATTACATCCCTGGGGGCTTTGGGGGGGGGCTGTCCCGGTACCCGGGGATCCACCGGTATCGA
TTCGGCCGGCCGACGTCGGCAGTGAAAAAAATGCTTTATTTGTGAAATTTGTGATGCTATTGCTTTATTT
GTAACCATTATAAGCTGCAATAAACAAGTTTCGAGTTTACCACTCCCTATCAGTGATAGAGAAAAGTGAA
AGTCGAGTTTACCACTCCCTATCAGTGATAGAGAAAAGTGAAAGTCGAGTTTACCACTCCCTATCAGTGA
TAGAGAAAAGTGAAAGTCGAGTTTACCACTCCCTATCAGTGATAGAGAAAAGTGAAAGTCGAGTTTACCA
CTCCCTATCAGTGATAGAGAAAAGTGAAAGTCGAGTTTACCACTCCCTATCAGTGATAGAGAAAAGTGAA
AGTCGAGTTTACCACTCCCTATCAGTGATAGAGAAAAGTGAAAGTCGAGCTCGGTACCCGGGTCGAGGTA
GGCGTGTACGGTGGGAGGCCTATATAAGCAGAGCTCGTTTAGTGAACCGTCAGATCGCCTGGAGACGCCA
TCCACGCTGTTTTGACCTCCATAGAAGACACCGGGACCGATCCAGCCTCCGCGGCCCCGAATTCGAGCTC
GGTACCCGGGGATCAAATTCAATTAAATATAACTTCGTATAGCATACATTATACGAAGTTATTCGCGAGT
GAATAAATGAAAGCTTGCAGATCCCCTCAGCACCATGGCTAGCGGCAGCCTCGGAGTTTGAATAGATAGA
ATAAAATATCTTTATTTTCATTCCATCTGTGTGTTGGTTTTTTGTGTGAGATCTACGGGTGGCATCCCTG
TGACCCCTCCCCAGTGCCTCTCCTGGCCCTGGAAGTTGCCACTCCAGTGCCCACCAGCCTTGTCCTAATA
AAATTAAGTTGCATCATTTTGTCTGACTAGGTGTCCTTCTATAATATTATGGGGTGGAGGGGGGTGGTAT
GGAGCAAGGGGCAAGTTGGGAAGACAACCTGTAGGGCCTGCGGGGTCTATTGGGAACCAAGCTGGAGTGC
AGTGGCACAATCTTGGCTCACTGCAATCTCCGCCTCCTGGGTTCAAGCGATTCTCCTGCCTCAGGCTCCC
GAGTTGTTGGGATTCCAGGCATGCATGACCAGGCTCAGCTAATTTTTGTTTTTTTGGTAGAGACGGGGTT
TCACCATATTGGCCAGGCTGGTCTCCAACTCCTAATCTCAGGTGATCTACCCACCTTGGCCTCCCAAATT
GCTGGGATTACAGGCGTGAACCACTGCTCCCTTCCCTGTCCTTCTGCCTCAGCGCTGTAAGTCTGCAGAA
ATTGATGATCTATTAAACAATAAAGATGTCCACTAAAATGGAAGTTTTTCCTGTCATACTTTGTTAAGAA
GGGTGAGAACAGAGTACCTACATTTTGAATGGAAGGATTGGAGCTACGGGGGTGGGGGTGGGGTGGGATT
AGATAAATGCCTGCTCTTTACTGAAGGCTCTTTACTATTGCTTTATGATAATGTTTCATAGTTGGATATC
ATAATTTAAACAAGCAAAACCAAATTAAGGGCCAGCTCATTCCTCCCACTCATGATCTATAGATCTATAG
ATCTCTCGTGGGATCATTGTTTTTCTCTTGATTCCCACTTTGTGGTTCTAAGTACTGTGGTTTCCAAATG
TGTCAGTTTCATAGCCTGAAGAACGAGATCAGCAGCCTCTGTTCCACATACACTTCATTCTCAGTATTGT
TTTGCCAAGTTCTAATTCCATCAGAAAGCTTTTAATTAACTGAATAGCTAACATAACTTCGTATAGCATA
CATTATACGAAGTTATCACGCGTGCCGCCACCATGGGTTCTCATCATCATCATCATCATGGTATGGCTAG
CATGACTGGTGGACAGCAAATGGGTCGGGATCTGTACGACGATGACGATAAGGATCTCGCCACCATGGTC
GACTCATCACGTCGTAAGTGGAATAAGACAGGTCACGCAGTCAGAGCTATAGGTCGGCTGAGCTCACTCG
AGAACGTCTATATCAAGGCCGACAAGCAGAAGAACGGCATCAAGGCGAACTTCCACATCCGCCACAACAT
CGAGGACGGCGGCGTGCAGCTCGCCTACCACTACCAGCAGAACACCCCCATCGGCGACGGCCCCGTGCTG
CTGCCCGACAACCACTACCTGAGCGTGCAGTCCAAACTTTCGAAAGACCCCAACGAGAAGCGCGATCACA
TGGTCCTGCTGGAGTTCGTGACCGCCGCCGGGATCACTCTCGGCATGGACGAGCTGTACAAGGGCGGTAC
CGGAGGGAGCATGGTGAGCAAGGGCGAGGAGCTGTTCACCGGGGTGGTGCCCATCCTGGTCGAGCTGGAC
GGCGACGTAAACGGCCACAAGTTCAGCGTGTCCGGCGAGGGTGAGGGCGATGCCACCTACGGCAAGCTGA
CCCTGAAGTTCATCTGCACCACCGGCAAGCTGCCCGTGCCCTGGCCCACCCTCGTGACCACCCTGACCTA
CGGCGTGCAGTGCTTCAGCCGCTACCCCGACCACATGAAGCAGCACGACTTCTTCAAGTCCGCCATGCCC
GAAGGCTACATCCAGGAGCGCACCATCTTCTTCAAGGACGACGGCAACTACAAGACCCGCGCCGAGGTGA
AGTTCGAGGGCGACACCCTGGTGAACCGCATCGAGCTGAAGGGCATCGACTTCAAGGAGGACGGCAACAT
CCTGGGGCACAAGCTGGAGTACAACCTGCCGGACCAACTGACTGAAGAGCAGATCGCAGAATTTAAAGAG
GCTTTCTCCCTATTTGACAAGGACGGGGATGGGACAATAACAACCAAGGAGCTGGGGACGGTGATGCGGT
CTCTGGGGCAGAACCCCACAGAAGCAGAGCTGCAGGACATGATCAATGAAGTAGATGCCGACGGTGACGG
CACAATCGACTTCCCTGAGTTCCTGACAATGATGGCAAGAAAAATGAAATACAGGGACACGGAAGAAGAA
ATTAGAGAAGCGTTCGGTGTGTTTGATAAGGATGGCAATGGCTACATCAGTGCAGCAGAGCTTCGCCACG
TGATGACAAACCTTGGAGAGAAGTTAACAGATGAAGAGGTTGATGAAATGATCAGGGAAGCAGACATCGA
TGGGGATGGTCAGGTAAACTACGAAGAGTTTGTACAAATGATGACAGCGAAGTAAACGCGTTACGTAAAG
CTTGTCGATAATCAACCTCTGGATTACAAAATTTGTGAAAGATTGACTGGTATTCTTAACTATGTTGCTC
CTTTTACGCTATGTGGATACGCTGCTTTAATGCCTTTGTATCATGCTATTGCTTCCCGTATGGCTTTCAT
TTTCTCCTCCTTGTATAAATCCTGGTTGCTGTCTCTTTATGAGGAGTTGTGGCCCGTTGTCAGGCAACGT
GGCGTGGTGTGCACTGTGTTTGCTGACGCAACCCCCACTGGTTGGGGCATTGCCACCACCTGTCAGCTCC
TTTCCGGGACTTTCGCTTTCCCCCTCCCTATTGCCACGGCGGAACTCATCGCCGCCTGCCTTGCCCGCTG
CTGGACAGGGGCTCGGCTGTTGGGCACTGACAATTCCGTGGTGTTGTCGGGGAAATCATCGTCCTTTCCT
TGGCTGCTCGCCTATGTTGCCACCTGGATTCTGCGCGGGACGTCCTTCTGCTACGTCCCTTCGGCCCTCA
ATCCAGCGGACCTTCCTTCCCGCGGCCTGCTGCCGGCTCTGCGGCCTCTTCCGCGTCTTCGCCTTCGCCC
TCAGACGAGTCGGATCTCCCTTTGGGCCGCCTCCCCGCATCGACACCGAGCGCTGCTCGAGGCCTCGACT
GTGCCTTCTAGTTGCCAGCCATCTGTTGTTTGCCCCTCCCCCGTGCCTTCCTTGACCCTGGAAGGTGCCA
CTCCCACTGTCCTTTCCTAATAAAATGAGGAAATTGCATCGCATTGTCTGAGTAGGTGTCATTCTATTCT
GGGGGGTGGGGTGGGGCAGGACAGCAAGGGGGAGGATTGGGAAGACAATAGCAGGCATGCTGGGGACACG
TGGGATCCTCTAGTCTAGAGCCCCATCCTCACTGACTCCGTCCTGGAGTTGGATGAGAGATAATGGCCTT
ACGTTGTGCCAGGGGAGGGTCGGGCTGGATTTAGCAAGATTTACCTTCTCCAAAGAGCGGTGCTGCAGTG
GCACAGCTGCCCACGGAGGTGGGGGGGTCACCGTCCCTGGAGGTGATGAAGAACTGTGGGGATGTGGCAC
TGAGGGACATGGCCAGTGGGCACGGTGGGTGGGTTGGGGTTGGTCTTGGGGATCTTGGAGGGCTTTTCCA
GCCTTCATGATTTGACGATTGTATGAACATCTACATGGCAATTCTCCAGCTGCCTGTCCCAGTCCTACTG
ACCCAGCTGTATCTCTCCAGGCAAGCTCTTCCACCCCTTCTGCTTGCATCCAGACACCATCAAACATGCA
GGCTCAGACACAGGGACCAGCAGTGTCTGTGGCCTTTTTGTGCTCCTCTCCATGCTGGGTTTTAACTTGC
TCTTTGTCCTTCTATCCTATCTTCTTATCCTTAAGGCTGTTCTGAACGCTGTGACTTGGAGAGTGTCCCA
GAGCCCTCAACACCTGCATGTCCCACGTCCATGCTGTCCTGCACTTCCTTATCCCCAAGATCTGCCTCTC
CGTGATGCACTGAATTGGCAAACATGTGTCACCCCAGACCAACAATGTCACAGCAAACTCCCCCTTGATA
GGACAAGGGGGAATGGCTTTACACTGAGACAGGGGAGGTTTGGGTTGGATATGAGGAGGCAGTTTTTCCC
CCAGAGGGTGGTGACGCACTGAACAGGTTGCCCAAGGAGGCTGTGGATGCCCCATCCCTGCAGGCATTCA
AGGCCAGGCTGGATGTGGCTCTGGGCAGCCTGGGCTGCTGGTTGATGACCCTGCACATAGCAGGGGGTTG
GATCTGGATGAGCACTGTGCTCCTTTGCAACCCAGGCCGTTCTATGATTCTGTCATTCTAAATCTCTCTT
TCAGCCTAAAGCTTTTTCCCCGTATCCCCCCAGGTGTCTGCAGGCTCAAAGAGCAGCGAGAAGCGTTCAG
AGGAAAGCGATCCCGTGCCACCTTCCCCGTGCCCGGGCTGTCCCCGCACGCTGCCGGCTCGGGGATGCGG
GGGGAGCGCCGGACCGGAGCGGAGCCCCGGGCGGCTCGCTGCTGCCCCCTAGCGGGGGAGGGACGTAATT
ACATCCCTGGGGGCTTTGGGGGGGGGCTGTCCCTCTAGAGCCCCATCCTCACTGACTCCGTCCTGGAGTT
GGATGAGAGATAATGGCCTTACGTTGTGCCAGGGGAGGGTCGGGCTGGATTTAGCAAGATTTACCTTCTC
CAAAGAGCGGTGCTGCAGTGGCACAGCTGCCCACGGAGGTGGGGGGGTCACCGTCCCTGGAGGTGATGAA
GAACTGTGGGGATGTGGCACTGAGGGACATGGCCAGTGGGCACGGTGGGTGGGTTGGGGTTGGTCTTGGG
GATCTTGGAGGGCTTTTCCAGCCTTCATGATTTGACGATTGTATGAACATCTACATGGCAATTCTCCAGC
TGCCTGTCCCAGTCCTACTGACCCAGCTGTATCTCTCCAGGCAAGCTCTTCCACCCCTTCTGCTTGCATC
CAGACACCATCAAACATGCAGGCTCAGACACAGGGACCAGCAGTGTCTGTGGCCTTTTTGTGCTCCTCTC
CATGCTGGGTTTTAACTTGCTCTTTGTCCTTCTATCCTATCTTCTTATCCTTAAGGCTGTTCTGAACGCT
GTGACTTGGAGAGTGTCCCAGAGCCCTCAACACCTGCATGTCCCACGTCCATGCTGTCCTGCACTTCCTT
ATCCCCAAGATCTGCCTCTCCGTGATGCACTGAATTGGCAAACATGTGTCACCCCAGACCAACAATGTCA
CAGCAAACTCCCCCTTGATAGGACAAGGGGGAATGGCTTTACACTGAGACAGGGGAGGTTTGGGTTGGAT
ATGAGGAGGCAGTTTTTCCCCCAGAGGGTGGTGACGCACTGAACAGGTTGCCCAAGGAGGCTGTGGATGC
CCCATCCCTGCAGGCATTCAAGGCCAGGCTGGATGTGGCTCTGGGCAGCCTGGGCTGCTGGTTGATGACC
CTGCACATAGCAGGGGGTTGGATCTGGATGAGCACTGTGCTCCTTTGCAACCCAGGCCGTTCTATGATTC
TGTCATTCTAAATCTCTCTTTCAGCCTAAAGCTTTTTCCCCGTATCCCCCCAGGTGTCTGCAGGCTCAAA
GAGCAGCGAGAAGCGTTCAGAGGAAAGCGATCCCGTGCCACCTTCCCCGTGCCCGGGCTGTCCCCGCACG
CTGCCGGCTCGGGGATGCGGGGGGAGCGCCGGACCGGAGCGGAGCCCCGGGCGGCTCGCTGCTGCCCCCT
AGCGGGGGAGGGACGTAATTACATCCCTGGGGGCTTTGGGGGGGGGCTGTCCCTCTAGAAGTCGACGGCG
CGCCCTGCAGGAATCTAGTTATTAATAGTAATCAATTACGGGGTCATTAGTTCATAGCCCATATATGGAG
TTCCGCGTTACATAACTTACGGTAAATGGCCCGCCTGGCTGACCGCCCAACGACCCCCGCCCATTGACGT
CAATAATGACGTATGTTCCCATAGTAACGCCAATAGGGACTTTCCATTGACGTCAATGGGTGGAGTATTT
ACGGTAAACTGCCCACTTGGCAGTACATCAAGTGTATCATATGCCAAGTACGCCCCCTATTGACGTCAAT
GACGGTAAATGGCCCGCCTGGCATTATGCCCAGTACATGACCTTATGGGACTTTCCTACTTGGCAGTACA
TCTACGTATTAGTCATCGCTATTACCATGGTCGAGGTGAGCCCCACGTTCTGCTTCACTCTCCCCATCTC
CCCCCCCTCCCCACCCCCAATTTTGTATTTATTTATTTTTTAATTATTTTGTGCAGCGATGGGGGCGGGG
GGGGGGGGGGGGCGCGCGCCAGGCGGGGCGGGGCGGGGCGAGGGGCGGGGCGGGGCGAGGCGGAGAGGTG
CGGCGGCAGCCAATCAGAGCGGCGCGCTCCGAAAGTTTCCTTTTATGGCGAGGCGGCGGCGGCGGCGGCC
CTATAAAAAGCGAAGCGCGCGGCGGGCGGGGAGTCGCTGCGACGCTGCCTTCGCCCCGTGCCCCGCTCCG
CCGCCGCCTCGCGCCGCCCGCCCCGGCTCTGACTGACCGCGTTACTCCCACAGGTGAGCGGGCGGGACGG
CCCTTCTCCTCCGGGCTGTAATTAGCGCTTGGTTTAATGACGGCTTGTTTCTTTTCTGTGGCTGCGTGAA
AGCCTTGAGGGGCTCCGGGAGGGCCCTTTGTGCGGGGGGAGCGGCTCGGGGGGTGCGTGCGTGTGTGTGT
GCGTGGGGAGCGCCGCGTGCGGCTCCGCGCTGCCCGGCGGCTGTGAGCGCTGCGGGCGCGGCGCGGGGCT
TTGTGCGCTCCGCAGTGTGCGCGAGGGGAGCGCGGCCGGGGGCGGTGCCCCGCGGTGCGGGGGGGGCTGC
GAGGGGAACAAAGGCTGCGTGCGGGGTGTGTGCGTGGGGGGGTGAGCAGGGGGTGTGGGCGCGTCGGTCG
GGCTGCAACCCCCCCTGCACCCCCCTCCCCGAGTTGCTGAGCACGGCCCGGCTTCGGGTGCGGGGCTCCG
TACGGGGCGTGGCGCGGGGCTCGCCGTGCCGGGCGGGGGGTGGCGGCAGGTGGGGGTGCCGGGCGGGGCG
GGGCCGCCTCGGGCCGGGGAGGGCTCGGGGGAGGGGCGCGGCGGCCCCCGGAGCGCCGGCGGCTGTCGAG
GCGCGGCGAGCCGCAGCCATTGCCTTTTATGGTAATCGTGCGAGAGGGCGCAGGGACTTCCTTTGTCCCA
AATCTGTGCGGAGCCGAAATCTGGGAGGCGCCGCCGCACCCCCTCTAGCGGGCGCGGGGCGAAGCGGTGC
GGCGCCGGCAGGAAGGAAATGGGCGGGGAGGGCCTTCGTGCGTCGCCGCGCCGCCGTCCCCTTCTCCCTC
TCCAGCCTCGGGGCTGTCCGCGGGGGGACGGCTGCCTTCGGGGGGGACGGGGCAGGGCGGGGTTCGGCTT
CTGGCGTGTGACCGGCGGCTCTAGAGCCTCTGCTAACCATGTTCATGCCTTCTTCTTTTTCCTACAGCTC
CTGGGCAACGTGCTGGTTATTGTGCTGTCTCATCATTTTGGCAAAGAATTGATTTGATACCGCGGGCCCC
GCGTGGACGGTACCATAACTTCGTATAAAGTATCCTATACGAAGTTATCCATGGCTAGCGGCAGCCTCGG
AGTTTGAATAGATAGAATAAAATATCTTTATTTTCATTCCATCTGTGTGTTGGTTTTTTGTGTGAGATCT
ACGGGTGGCATCCCTGTGACCCCTCCCCAGTGCCTCTCCTGGCCCTGGAAGTTGCCACTCCAGTGCCCAC
CAGCCTTGTCCTAATAAAATTAAGTTGCATCATTTTGTCTGACTAGGTGTCCTTCTATAATATTATGGGG
TGGAGGGGGGTGGTATGGAGCAAGGGGCAAGTTGGGAAGACAACCTGTAGGGCCTGCGGGGTCTATTGGG
AACCAAGCTGGAGTGCAGTGGCACAATCTTGGCTCACTGCAATCTCCGCCTCCTGGGTTCAAGCGATTCT
CCTGCCTCAGGCTCCCGAGTTGTTGGGATTCCAGGCATGCATGACCAGGCTCAGCTAATTTTTGTTTTTT
TGGTAGAGACGGGGTTTCACCATATTGGCCAGGCTGGTCTCCAACTCCTAATCTCAGGTGATCTACCCAC
CTTGGCCTCCCAAATTGCTGGGATTACAGGCGTGAACCACTGCTCCCTTCCCTGTCCTTCTGCCTCAGCT
AATTGAGTAGGGGGGAGGCTAACTGAAACACGGAAGGAGACAATACCGGAAGGAACCCGCGCTATGACGG
CAATAAAAAGACAGAATAAAACGCACGGGTGTTGGGTCGTTTGTTCATAAACGCGGGGTTCGGTCCCAGG
GCTGGCACTCTGTCGATACCCCACCGAGACCCCATTGGGGCCAATACGCCCGCGTTTCTTCCTTTTCCCC
ACCCCACCCCCCAAGTTCGGGTGAAGGCCCAGGGCTCGCAGCCAACGTCGGGGCGGCAGGCCGTGGAAGT
TCCTATTCTCTAGAATAACTTCGTATAAAGTATCCTATACGAAGTTATACGCGCGCGTCCATTTAATTCA
CCATGTCTAGACTGGACAAGAGCAAAGTCATAAACTCTGCTCTGGAATTACTCAATGAAGTCGGTATCGA
AGGCCTGACGACAAGGAAACTCGCTCAAAAGCTGGGAGTTGAGCAGCCTACCCTGTACTGGCACGTGAAG
AACAAGCGGGCCCTGCTCGATGCCCTGGCAATCGAGATGCTGGACAGGCATCATACCCACTTCTGCCCCC
TGGAAGGCGAGTCATGGCAAGACTTTCTGCGGAACAACGCCAAGTCATTCCGCTGTGCTCTCCTCTCACA
TCGCGACGGGGCTAAAGTGCATCTCGGCACCCGCCCAACAGAGAAACAGTACGAAACCCTGGAAAATCAG
CTCGCGTTCCTGTGTCAGCAAGGCTTCTCCCTGGAGAACGCACTGTACGCTCTGTCCGCCGTGGGCCACT
TTACACTGGGCTGCGTATTGGAGGATCAGGAGCATCAAGTAGCAAAAGAGGAAAGAGAGACACCTACCAC
CGATTCTATGCCCCCACTTCTGAGACAAGCAATTGAGCTGTTCGACCATCAGGGAGCCGAACCTGCCTTC
CTTTTCGGCCTGGAACTAATCATATGTGGCCTGGAGAAACAGCTAAAGTGCGAAAGCGGCGGGCCGGCCG
ACGCCCTTGACGATTTTGACTTAGACATGCTCCCAGCCGATGCCCTTGACGACTTTGACCTTGATATGCT
GCCTGCTGACGCTCTTGACGATTTTGACCTTGACATGCTCCCCGGGTAACTAAGTAAGGATCAAATGGCG
CGTTACGTAAAGCTTGTCGATAATCAACCTCTGGATTACAAAATTTGTGAAAGATTGACTGGTATTCTTA
ACTATGTTGCTCCTTTTACGCTATGTGGATACGCTGCTTTAATGCCTTTGTATCATGCTATTGCTTCCCG
TATGGCTTTCATTTTCTCCTCCTTGTATAAATCCTGGTTGCTGTCTCTTTATGAGGAGTTGTGGCCCGTT
GTCAGGCAACGTGGCGTGGTGTGCACTGTGTTTGCTGACGCAACCCCCACTGGTTGGGGCATTGCCACCA
CCTGTCAGCTCCTTTCCGGGACTTTCGCTTTCCCCCTCCCTATTGCCACGGCGGAACTCATCGCCGCCTG
CCTTGCCCGCTGCTGGACAGGGGCTCGGCTGTTGGGCACTGACAATTCCGTGGTGTTGTCGGGGAAATCA
TCGTCCTTTCCTTGGCTGCTCGCCTATGTTGCCACCTGGATTCTGCGCGGGACGTCCTTCTGCTACGTCC
CTTCGGCCCTCAATCCAGCGGACCTTCCTTCCCGCGGCCTGCTGCCGGCTCTGCGGCCTCTTCCGCGTCT
TCGCCTTCGCCCTCAGACGAGTCGGATCTCCCTTTGGGCCGCCTCCCCGCATCGACACCGAGCGCTGCTC
GAGGCCTCGACTGTGCCTTCTAGTTGCCAGCCATCTGTTGTTTGCCCCTCCCCCGTGCCTTCCTTGACCC
TGGAAGGTGCCACTCCCACTGTCCTTTCCTAATAAAATGAGGAAATTGCATCGCATTGTCTGAGTAGGTG
TCATTCTATTCTGGGGGGTGGGGTGGGGCAGGACAGCAAGGGGGAGGATTGGGAAGACAATAGCAGGCAT
GCTGGGGACACGTGGGATCCGGTGCCAGGGCGTGCCCTTGGGCTCCCCGGGCGCGTTTGGGCGGCCGCAT
CGAATTCTACCGGGTAGGGGAGGCGCTTTTCCCAAGGCAGTCTGGAGCATGCGCTTTAGCAGCCCCGCTG
GGCACTTGGCGCTACACAAGTGGCCTCTGGCCTCGCACACATTCCACATCCACCGGTAGGCGCCAACCGG
CTCCGTTCTTTGGTGGCCCCTTCGCGCCACCTTCTACTCCTCCCCTAGTCAGGAAGTTCCCCCCCGCCCC
GCAGCTCGCGTCGTGCAGGACGTGACAAATGGAAGTAGCACGTCTCACTAGTCTCGTGCAGATGGACAGC
ACCGCTGAGCAATGGAAGCGGGTAGGCCTTTGGGGCAGCGGCCAATAGCAGCTTTGCTCCTTCGCTTTCT
GGGCTCAGAGGCTGGGAAGGGGTGGGTCCGGGGGCGGGCTCAGGGGCGGGCTCAGGGGCGGGGCGGGCGC
CCGAAGGTCCTCCGGAGGCCCGGCATTCTGCACGCTTCAAAAGCGCACGTCTGCCGCGCTGTTCTCCTCT
TCCTCATCTCCGGGCCTTTCGACCTGCAATCGCCGCTAGCCGCCACCATGAAAAAGCCTGAACTCACCGC
GACGTCTGTCGAGAAGTTTCTGATCGAAAAGTTCGACAGCGTCTCCGACCTGATGCAGCTCTCGGAGGGC
GAAGAATCTCGTGCTTTCAGCTTCGATGTAGGAGGGCGTGGATATGTCCTGCGGGTAAATAGCTGCGCCG
ATGGTTTCTACAAAGATCGTTATGTTTATCGGCACTTTGCATCGGCCGCGCTCCCGATTCCGGAAGTGCT
TGACATTGGGGAATTCAGCGAGAGCCTGACCTATTGCATCTCCCGCCGTGCACAGGGTGTCACGTTGCAA
GACCTGCCTGAAACCGAACTGCCCGCTGTTCTGCAGCCGGTCGCGGAGGCCATGGATGCGATCGCTGCGG
CCGATCTTAGCCAGACGAGCGGGTTCGGCCCATTCGGACCGCAAGGAATCGGTCAATACACTACATGGCG
TGATTTCATATGCGCGATTGCTGATCCCCATGTGTATCACTGGCAAACTGTGATGGACGACACCGTCAGT
GTAAGTGCTAGCCCCTAGGCCTGAATCGAAGTTCCTATTCTTCAAAAGGTATAGGAACTTCGAGCTCGTC
GACTGCAGAGGCCTGCATGCAAGCTTGGCGTAATCATGGTCATAGCTGTTTCCTGTGTGAAATTGTTATC
CGCTCACAATTCCACACAACATACGAGCCGGAAGCATAAAGTGTAAAGCCTGGGGTGCCTAATGAGTGAG
CTAACTCACATTAATTGCGTTGCGCTCACTGCCCGCTTTCCAGTCGGGAAACCTGTCGTGCCAGCTGCAT
TAATGAATCGGCCAACGCGCGGGGAGAGGCGGTTTGCGTATTGGGCGCTCTTCCGCTTCCTCGCTCACTG
ACTCGCTGCGCTCGGTCGTTCGGCTGCGGCGAGCGGTATCAGCTCACTCAAAGGCGGTAATACGGTTATC
CACAGAATCAGGGGATAACGCAGGAAAGAACATGTGAGCAAAAGGCCAGCAAAAGGCCAGGAACCGTAAA
AAGGCCGCGTTGCTGGCGTTTTTCCATAGGCTCCGCCCCCCTGACGAGCATCACAAAAATCGACGCTCAA
GTCAGAGGTGGCGAAACCCGACAGGACTATAAAGATACCAGGCGTTTCCCCCTGGAAGCTCCCTCGTGCG
CTCTCCTGTTCCGACCCTGCCGCTTACCGGATACCTGTCCGCCTTTCTCCCTTCGGGAAGCGTGGCGCTT
TCTCATAGCTCACGCTGTAGGTATCTCAGTTCGGTGTAGGTCGTTCGCTCCAAGCTGGGCTGTGTGCACG
AACCCCCCGTTCAGCCCGACCGCTGCGCCTTATCCGGTAACTATCGTCTTGAGTCCAACCCGGTAAGACA
CGACTTATCGCCACTGGCAGCAGCCACTGGTAACAGGATTAGCAGAGCGAGGTATGTAGGCGGTGCTACA
GAGTTCTTGAAGTGGTGGCCTAACTACGGCTACACTAGAAGAACAGTATTTGGTATCTGCGCTCTGCTGA
AGCCAGTTACCTTCGGAAAAAGAGTTGGTAGCTCTTGATCCGGCAAACAAACCACCGCTGGTAGCGGTGG
TTTTTTTGTTTGCAAGCAGCAGATTACGCGCAGAAAAAAAGGATCTCAAGAAGATCCTTTGATCTTTTCT
ACGGGGTCTGACGCTCAGTGGAACGAAAACTCACGTTAAGGGATTTTGGTCATGAGATTATCAAAAAGGA
TCTTCACCTAGATCCTTTTAAATTAAAAATGAAGTTTTAAATCAATCTAAAGTATATATGAGTAAACTTG
GTCTGACAGTTACCAATGCTTAATCAGTGAGGCACCTATCTCAGCGATCTGTCTATTTCGTTCATCCATA
GTTGCCTGACTCCCCGTCGTGTAGATAACTACGATACGGGAGGGCTTACCATCTGGCCCCAGTGCTGCAA
TGATACCGCGAGACCCACGCTCACCGGCTCCAGATTTATCAGCAATAAACCAGCCAGCCGGAAGGGCCGA
GCGCAGAAGTGGTCCTGCAACTTTATCCGCCTCCATCCAGTCTATTAATTGTTGCCGGGAAGCTAGAGTA
AGTAGTTCGCCAGTTAATAGTTTGCGCAACGTTGTTGCCATTGCTACAGGCATCGTGGTGTCACGCTCGT
CGTTTGGTATGGCTTCATTCAGCTCCGGTTCCCAACGATCAAGGCGAGTTACATGATCCCCCATGTTGTG
CAAAAAAGCGGTTAGCTCCTTCGGTCCTCCGATCGTTGTCAGAAGTAAGTTGGCCGCAGTGTTATCACTC
ATGGTTATGGCAGCACTGCATAATTCTCTTACTGTCATGCCATCCGTAAGATGCTTTTCTGTGACTGGTG
AGTACTCAACCAAGTCATTCTGAGAATAGTGTATGCGGCGACCGAGTTGCTCTTGCCCGGCGTCAATACG
GGATAATACCGCGCCACATAGCAGAACTTTAAAAGTGCTCATCATTGGAAAACGTTCTTCGGGGCGAAAA
CTCTCAAGGATCTTACCGCTGTTGAGATCCAGTTCGATGTAACCCACTCGTGCACCCAACTGATCTTCAG
CATCTTTTACTTTCACCAGCGTTTCTGGGTGAGCAAAAACAGGAAGGCAAAATGCCGCAAAAAAGGGAAT
AAGGGCGACACGGAAATGTTGAATACTCATACTCTTCCTTTTTCAATATTATTGAAGCATTTATCAGGGT
TATTGTCTCATGAGCGGATACATATTTGAATGTATTTAGAAAAATAAACAAATAGGGGTTCCGCGCACAT
TTCCCCGAAAAGTGCCACCTGACGTCTAAGAAACCATTATTATCATGACATTAACCTATAAAAATAGGCG
TATCACGAGGCCCTTTCGTC
Features (pLannotate 1.2.2; 43 found; start..end, strand, type, name):
    137..236     +  misc_feature   bom (fragment): basis of mobility region from pBR322
    242..399     -  CDS            lacZα (fragment): LacZα fragment of β-galactosidase; lacZ fragment
   1035..1163    +  CDS            OR51A4 (fragment): O51A4_HUMAN - Experimental evidence at transcript level: Swiss-Prot protein existence level 2. Odorant receptor. From Homo sapiens (Human).
   2251..2379    +  CDS            OR51A4 (fragment): O51A4_HUMAN - Experimental evidence at transcript level: Swiss-Prot protein existence level 2. Odorant receptor. From Homo sapiens (Human).
   2959..3040    -  polyA_signal   SV40 poly(A) signal: SV40 polyadenylation signal
   3054..3324    +  protein_bind   tetracycline response element: contains seven copies of the tetracycline operator tetO tetracycline repressor TetR
   3335..3352    +  misc_feature   MCS (fragment): pUC18/19 multiple cloning site
   3357..3395    +  promoter       minimal CMV promoter: human cytomegalovirus (CMV) immediate early promoter
   3489..3514    +  misc_feature   MCS (fragment): pUC18/19 multiple cloning site
   3529..3562    +  protein_bind   loxP: Cre-mediated recombination occurs in the 8-bp core sequence (GCATACAT). Cre recombinase
   3640..3688    +  polyA_signal   poly(A) signal: synthetic polyadenylation signal
   3697..4173    +  polyA_signal   hGH poly(A) signal: human growth hormone polyadenylation signal
   4185..4646    +  polyA_signal   PGK poly(A) signal: mouse phosphoglycerate kinase 1 polyadenylation signal
   4673..4706    +  protein_bind   loxP: Cre-mediated recombination occurs in the 8-bp core sequence (GCATACAT). Cre recombinase
   4723..6073    +  CDS            GCaMP6s (fragment): improved fluorescent protein-based calcium sensor (Chen et al., 2013)
   6100..6688    +  misc_feature   WPRE: woodchuck hepatitis virus posttranscriptional regulatory element
   6719..6926    +  polyA_signal   bGH poly(A) signal: bovine growth hormone polyadenylation signal
   7490..7618    +  CDS            OR51A4 (fragment): O51A4_HUMAN - Experimental evidence at transcript level: Swiss-Prot protein existence level 2. Odorant receptor. From Homo sapiens (Human).
   8700..8828    +  CDS            OR51A4 (fragment): O51A4_HUMAN - Experimental evidence at transcript level: Swiss-Prot protein existence level 2. Odorant receptor. From Homo sapiens (Human).
   9456..9759    +  enhancer       CMV enhancer: human cytomegalovirus immediate early enhancer
   9761..10038   +  promoter       chicken β-actin promoter: No description available
  10040..11057   +  intron         chimeric intron: chimera between introns from chicken β-actin and rabbit β-globin
  11145..11178   -  protein_bind   lox2272: Cre-mediated recombination occurs in the 8-bp core sequence (GGATACTT). lox2272 sites are compatible with each other, but incompatible with loxP or loxN sites (Lee and Saito, 1988). Cre recombinase
  11216..11264   +  polyA_signal   poly(A) signal: synthetic polyadenylation signal
  11273..11749   +  polyA_signal   hGH poly(A) signal: human growth hormone polyadenylation signal
  11828..11876   +  polyA_signal   HSV TK poly(A) signal: herpes simplex virus thymidine kinase polyadenylation signal (Cole and Stacy, 1985)
  12036..12055   +  protein_bind   FRT (minimal) (fragment): supports FLP-mediated excision but not integration (Turan and Bode, 2011) FLP recombinase from the Saccharomyces cerevisiae 2μ plasmid
  12055..12088   -  protein_bind   lox2272: Cre-mediated recombination occurs in the 8-bp core sequence (GGATACTT). lox2272 sites are compatible with each other, but incompatible with loxP or loxN sites (Lee and Saito, 1988). Cre recombinase
  12113..12810   +  CDS            rtTA3 (fragment): reverse tetracycline transactivator 3 activates expression from Tet-responsive promoters in the presence of doxycycline
  12740..12850   +  CDS            VP48: 3 tandem repeats of the minimal activation domain of herpes simplex virus VP16 (Cheng et al., 2013)
  12902..13490   +  misc_feature   WPRE: woodchuck hepatitis virus posttranscriptional regulatory element
  13521..13728   +  polyA_signal   bGH poly(A) signal: bovine growth hormone polyadenylation signal
  13742..13775   +  protein_bind   attB: minimal attB site for the φC31 integrase (Groth et al., 2000) phage φC31 integrase
  13802..14301   +  promoter       PGK promoter: mouse phosphoglycerate kinase 1 promoter
  14328..14841   +  CDS            HygR (fragment): aminoglycoside phosphotransferase from E. coli; aph(4)-Ia; confers resistance to hygromycin
  14971..14993   -  protein_bind   lac operator (fragment): The lac repressor binds to the lac operator to inhibit transcription in E. coli. This inhibition can be relieved by adding lactose or isopropyl-β-D-thiogalactopyranoside (IPTG). lac repressor encoded by lacI
  14997..15027   -  promoter       lac promoter: promoter for the E. coli lac operon
  15042..15063   -  protein_bind   CAP binding site: CAP binding activates transcription in the presence of cAMP. E. coli catabolite activator protein
  15076..15168   -  CDS            lacI (fragment): lac repressor; lacI; The lac repressor binds to the lac operator to inhibit transcription in E. coli. This inhibition can be relieved by adding lactose or isopropyl-β-D-thiogalactopyranoside (IPTG).
  15351..15939   -  rep_origin     ori: high-copy-number ColE1/pMB1/pBR322/pUC origin of replication
  16110..16970   -  CDS            AmpR: β-lactamase; bla; confers resistance to ampicillin, carbenicillin, and related antibiotics
  16971..17075   -  promoter       AmpR promoter: bla
  17170..35      +  CDS            rop (fragment) (across the origin): Rop protein, which maintains plasmids at low copy number; rop
