>Addgene plasmid #114433 | Ai162 (TIT2L-GC6s-ICL-tTA2) targeting vector | addgene full sequence | sequence record 377719 | Addgene NGS Result
TCGCGCGTTTCGGTGATGACGGTGAAAACCTCTGACACATGCAGCTCCCGGAGACGGTCACAGCTTGTCT
GTAAGCGGATGCCGGGAGCAGACAAGCCCGTCAGGGCGCGTCAGCGGGTGTTGGCGGGTGTCGGGGCTGG
CTTAACTATGCGGCATCAGAGCAGATTGTACTGAGAGTGCACCATATGCGGTGTGAAATACCGCACAGAT
GCGTAAGGAGAAAATACCGCATCAGGCGCCATTCGCCATTCAGGCTGCGCAACTGTTGGGAAGGGCGATC
GGTGCGGGCCTCTTCGCTATTACGCCAGCTGGCGAAAGGGGGATGTGCTGCAAGGCGATTAAGTTGGGTA
ACGCCAGGGTTTTCCCAGTCACGACGTTGTAAAACGACGGCCAGTGAATTCGAGCTCGGTACCGAAGTTC
CTATTCTTCAAATAGTATAGGAACTTCTTTCGGCCGGCCAATCGATTGGATCCGTTTAATTCGAGCTCGC
TAGAGCCCCATCCTCACTGACTCCGTCCTGGAGTTGGATGAGAGATAATGGCCTTACGTTGTGCCAGGGG
AGGGTCGGGCTGGATTTAGCAAGATTTACCTTCTCCAAAGAGCGGTGCTGCAGTGGCACAGCTGCCCACG
GAGGTGGGGGGGTCACCGTCCCTGGAGGTGATGAAGAACTGTGGGGATGTGGCACTGAGGGACATGGCCA
GTGGGCACGGTGGGTGGGTTGGGGTTGGTCTTGGGGATCTTGGAGGGCTTTTCCAGCCTTCATGATTTGA
CGATTGTATGAACATCTACATGGCAATTCTCCAGCTGCCTGTCCCAGTCCTACTGACCCAGCTGTATCTC
TCCAGGCAAGCTCTTCCACCCCTTCTGCTTGCATCCAGACACCATCAAACATGCAGGCTCAGACACAGGG
ACCAGCAGTGTCTGTGGCCTTTTTGTGCTCCTCTCCATGCTGGGTTTTAACTTGCTCTTTGTCCTTCTAT
CCTATCTTCTTATCCTTAAGGCTGTTCTGAACGCTGTGACTTGGAGAGTGTCCCAGAGCCCTCAACACCT
GCATGTCCCACGTCCATGCTGTCCTGCACTTCCTTATCCCCAAGATCTGCCTCTCCGTGATGCACTGAAT
TGGCAAACATGTGTCACCCCAGACCAACAATGTCACAGCAAACTCCCCCTTGATAGGACAAGGGGGAATG
GCTTTACACTGAGACAGGGGAGGTTTGGGTTGGATATGAGGAGGCAGTTTTTCCCCCAGAGGGTGGTGAC
GCACTGAACAGGTTGCCCAAGGAGGCTGTGGATGCCCCATCCCTGCAGGCATTCAAGGCCAGGCTGGATG
TGGCTCTGGGCAGCCTGGGCTGCTGGTTGATGACCCTGCACATAGCAGGGGGTTGGATCTGGATGAGCAC
TGTGCTCCTTTGCAACCCAGGCCGTTCTATGATTCTGTCATTCTAAATCTCTCTTTCAGCCTAAAGCTTT
TTCCCCGTATCCCCCCAGGTGTCTGCAGGCTCAAAGAGCAGCGAGAAGCGTTCAGAGGAAAGCGATCCCG
TGCCACCTTCCCCGTGCCCGGGCTGTCCCCGCACGCTGCCGGCTCGGGGATGCGGGGGGAGCGCCGGACC
GGAGCGGAGCCCCGGGCGGCTCGCTGCTGCCCCCTAGCGGGGGAGGGACGTAATTACATCCCTGGGGGCT
TTGGGGGGGGGCTGTCCCTCTAGCGAGCTCGGTACCCAGAGCCCCATCCTCACTGACTCCGTCCTGGAGT
TGGATGAGAGATAATGGCCTTACGTTGTGCCAGGGGAGGGTCGGGCTGGATTTAGCAAGATTTACCTTCT
CCAAAGAGCGGTGCTGCAGTGGCACAGCTGCCCACGGAGGTGGGGGGGTCACCGTCCCTGGAGGTGATGA
AGAACTGTGGGGATGTGGCACTGAGGGACATGGCCAGTGGGCACGGTGGGTGGGTTGGGGTTGGTCTTGG
GGATCTTGGAGGGCTTTTCCAGCCTTCATGATTTGACGATTGTATGAACATCTACATGGCAATTCTCCAG
CTGCCTGTCCCAGTCCTACTGACCCAGCTGTATCTCTCCAGGCAAGCTCTTCCACCCCTTCTGCTTGCAT
CCAGACACCATCAAACATGCAGGCTCAGACACAGGGACCAGCAGTGTCTGTGGCCTTTTTGTGCTCCTCT
CCATGCTGGGTTTTAACTTGCTCTTTGTCCTTCTATCCTATCTTCTTATCCTTAAGGCTGTTCTGAACGC
TGTGACTTGGAGAGTGTCCCAGAGCCCTCAACACCTGCATGTCCCACGTCCATGCTGTCCTGCACTTCCT
TATCCCCAAGATCTGCCTCTCCGTGATGCACTGAATTGGCAAACATGTGTCACCCCAGACCAACAATGTC
ACAGCAAACTCCCCCTTGATAGGACAAGGGGGAATGGCTTTACACTGAGACAGGGGAGGTTTGGGTTGGA
TATGAGGAGGCAGTTTTTCCCCCAGAGGGTGGTGACGCACTGAACAGGTTGCCCAAGGAGGCTGTGGATG
CCCCATCCCTGCAGGCATTCAAGGCCAGGCTGGATGTGGCTCTGGGCAGCCTGGGCTGCTGGTTGATGAC
CCTGCACATAGCAGAGGGTTGGATCTGGATGAGCACTGTGCTCCTTTGCAACCCAGGCCGTTCTATGATT
CTGTCATTCTAAATCTCTCTTTCAGCCTAAAGCTTTTTCCCCGTATCCCCCCAGGTGTCTGCAGGCTCAA
AGAGCAGCGAGAAGCGTTCAGAGGAAAGCGATCCCGTGCCACCTTCCCCGTGCCCGGGCTGTCCCCGCAC
GCTGCCGGCTCGGGGATGCGGGGGGAGCGCCGGACCGGAGCGGAGCCCCGGGCGGCTCGCTGCTGCCCCC
TAGCGGGGGAGGGACGTAATTACATCCCTGGGGGCTTTGGGGGGGGGCTGTCCCTCTAGGGGTACCCGGG
GATCCACCGGTATCGATTCGGCCGGCCGACGTCGGCAGTGAAAAAAATGCTTTATTTGTGAAATTTGTGA
TGCTATTGCTTTATTTGTAACCATTATAAGCTGCAATAAACAAGTTTCGAGTTTACCACTCCCTATCAGT
GATAGAGAAAAGTGAAAGTCGAGTTTACCACTCCCTATCAGTGATAGAGAAAAGTGAAAGTCGAGTTTAC
CACTCCCTATCAGTGATAGAGAAAAGTGAAAGTCGAGTTTACCACTCCCTATCAGTGATAGAGAAAAGTG
AAAGTCGAGTTTACCACTCCCTATCAGTGATAGAGAAAAGTGAAAGTCGAGTTTACCACTCCCTATCAGT
GATAGAGAAAAGTGAAAGTCGAGTTTACCACTCCCTATCAGTGATAGAGAAAAGTGAAAGTCGAGCTCGG
TACCCGGGTCGAGGTAGGCGTGTACGGTGGGAGGCCTATATAAGCAGAGCTCGTTTAGTGAACCGTCAGA
TCGCCTGGAGACGCCATCCACGCTGTTTTGACCTCCATAGAAGACACCGGGACCGATCCAGCCTCCGCGG
CCCCGAATTCGAGCTCGGTACCCGGGGATCAAATTCAATTAAATATAACTTCGTATAGCATACATTATAC
GAAGTTATTCGCGATGAATAAATGAAAGCTTGCAGATCCCCTCAGCACCATGGCTAGCGGCAGCCTCGGA
GTTTGAATAGATAGAATAAAATATCTTTATTTTCATTCCATCTGTGTGTTGGTTTTTTGTGTGAGATCTA
CGGGTGGCATCCCTGTGACCCCTCCCCAGTGCCTCTCCTGGCCCTGGAAGTTGCCACTCCAGTGCCCACC
AGCCTTGTCCTAATAAAATTAAGTTGCATCATTTTGTCTGACTAGGTGTCCTTCTATAATATTATGGGGT
GGAGGGGGGTGGTATGGAGCAAGGGGCAAGTTGGGAAGACAACCTGTAGGGCCTGCGGGGTCTATTGGGA
ACCAAGCTGGAGTGCAGTGGCACAATCTTGGCTCACTGCAATCTCCGCCTCCTGGGTTCAAGCGATTCTC
CTGCCTCAGGCTCCCGAGTTGTTGGGATTCCAGGCATGCATGACCAGGCTCAGCTAATTTTTGTTTTTTT
GGTAGAGACGGGGTTTCACCATATTGGCCAGGCTGGTCTCCAACTCCTAATCTCAGGTGATCTACCCACC
TTGGCCTCCCAAATTGCTGGGATTACAGGCGTGAACCACTGCTCCCTTCCCTGTCCTTCTGCCTCAGCGC
TGTAAGTCTGCAGAAATTGATGATCTATTAAACAATAAAGATGTCCACTAAAATGGAAGTTTTTCCTGTC
ATACTTTGTTAAGAAGGGTGAGAACAGAGTACCTACATTTTGAATGGAAGGATTGGAGCTACGGGGGTGG
GGGTGGGGTGGGATTAGATAAATGCCTGCTCTTTACTGAAGGCTCTTTACTATTGCTTTATGATAATGTT
TCATAGTTGGATATCATAATTTAAACAAGCAAAACCAAATTAAGGGCCAGCTCATTCCTCCCACTCATGA
TCTATAGATCTATAGATCTCTCGTGGGATCATTGTTTTTCTCTTGATTCCCACTTTGTGGTTCTAAGTAC
TGTGGTTTCCAAATGTGTCAGTTTCATAGCCTGAAGAACGAGATCAGCAGCCTCTGTTCCACATACACTT
CATTCTCAGTATTGTTTTGCCAAGTTCTAATTCCATCAGAAAGCTTTTAATTAACTGAATAGCTAACATA
ACTTCGTATAGCATACATTATACGAAGTTATCACGCGTGCCGCCACCATGGGTTCTCATCATCATCATCA
TCATGGTATGGCTAGCATGACTGGTGGACAGCAAATGGGTCGGGATCTGTACGACGATGACGATAAGGAT
CTCGCCACCATGGTCGACTCATCACGTCGTAAGTGGAATAAGACAGGTCACGCAGTCAGAGCTATAGGTC
GGCTGAGCTCACTCGAGAACGTCTATATCAAGGCCGACAAGCAGAAGAACGGCATCAAGGCGAACTTCCA
CATCCGCCACAACATCGAGGACGGCGGCGTGCAGCTCGCCTACCACTACCAGCAGAACACCCCCATCGGC
GACGGCCCCGTGCTGCTGCCCGACAACCACTACCTGAGCGTGCAGTCCAAACTTTCGAAAGACCCCAACG
AGAAGCGCGATCACATGGTCCTGCTGGAGTTCGTGACCGCCGCCGGGATCACTCTCGGCATGGACGAGCT
GTACAAGGGCGGTACCGGAGGGAGCATGGTGAGCAAGGGCGAGGAGCTGTTCACCGGGGTGGTGCCCATC
CTGGTCGAGCTGGACGGCGACGTAAACGGCCACAAGTTCAGCGTGTCCGGCGAGGGTGAGGGCGATGCCA
CCTACGGCAAGCTGACCCTGAAGTTCATCTGCACCACCGGCAAGCTGCCCGTGCCCTGGCCCACCCTCGT
GACCACCCTGACCTACGGCGTGCAGTGCTTCAGCCGCTACCCCGACCACATGAAGCAGCACGACTTCTTC
AAGTCCGCCATGCCCGAAGGCTACATCCAGGAGCGCACCATCTTCTTCAAGGACGACGGCAACTACAAGA
CCCGCGCCGAGGTGAAGTTCGAGGGCGACACCCTGGTGAACCGCATCGAGCTGAAGGGCATCGACTTCAA
GGAGGACGGCAACATCCTGGGGCACAAGCTGGAGTACAACCTGCCGGACCAACTGACTGAAGAGCAGATC
GCAGAATTTAAAGAGGCTTTCTCCCTATTTGACAAGGACGGGGATGGGACAATAACAACCAAGGAGCTGG
GGACGGTGATGCGGTCTCTGGGGCAGAACCCCACAGAAGCAGAGCTGCAGGACATGATCAATGAAGTAGA
TGCCGACGGTGACGGCACAATCGACTTCCCTGAGTTCCTGACAATGATGGCAAGAAAAATGAAATACAGG
GACACGGAAGAAGAAATTAGAGAAGCGTTCGGTGTGTTTGATAAGGATGGCAATGGCTACATCAGTGCAG
CAGAGCTTCGCCACGTGATGACAAACCTTGGAGAGAAGTTAACAGATGAAGAGGTTGATGAAATGATCAG
GGAAGCAGACATCGATGGGGATGGTCAGGTAAACTACGAAGAGTTTGTACAAATGATGACAGCGAAGTAA
ACGCGTTACGTAAAGCTTGTCGATAATCAACCTCTGGATTACAAAATTTGTGAAAGATTGACTGGTATTC
TTAACTATGTTGCTCCTTTTACGCTATGTGGATACGCTGCTTTAATGCCTTTGTATCATGCTATTGCTTC
CCGTATGGCTTTCATTTTCTCCTCCTTGTATAAATCCTGGTTGCTGTCTCTTTATGAGGAGTTGTGGCCC
GTTGTCAGGCAACGTGGCGTGGTGTGCACTGTGTTTGCTGACGCAACCCCCACTGGTTGGGGCATTGCCA
CCACCTGTCAGCTCCTTTCCGGGACTTTCGCTTTCCCCCTCCCTATTGCCACGGCGGAACTCATCGCCGC
CTGCCTTGCCCGCTGCTGGACAGGGGCTCGGCTGTTGGGCACTGACAATTCCGTGGTGTTGTCGGGGAAA
TCATCGTCCTTTCCTTGGCTGCTCGCCTATGTTGCCACCTGGATTCTGCGCGGGACGTCCTTCTGCTACG
TCCCTTCGGCCCTCAATCCAGCGGACCTTCCTTCCCGCGGCCTGCTGCCGGCTCTGCGGCCTCTTCCGCG
TCTTCGCCTTCGCCCTCAGACGAGTCGGATCTCCCTTTGGGCCGCCTCCCCGCATCGACACCGAGCGCTG
CTCGAGGCCTCGACTGTGCCTTCTAGTTGCCAGCCATCTGTTGTTTGCCCCTCCCCCGTGCCTTCCTTGA
CCCTGGAAGGTGCCACTCCCACTGTCCTTTCCTAATAAAATGAGGAAATTGCATCGCATTGTCTGAGTAG
GTGTCATTCTATTCTGGGGGGTGGGGTGGGGCAGGACAGCAAGGGGGAGGATTGGGAAGACAATAGCAGG
CATGCTGGGGACACGTGGGATCCTCTAGAGCCCCATCCTCACTGACTCCGTCCTGGAGTTGGATGAGAGA
TAATGGCCTTACGTTGTGCCAGGGGAGGGTCGGGCTGGATTTAGCAAGATTTACCTTCTCCAAAGAGCGG
TGCTGCAGTGGCACAGCTGCCCACGGAGGTGGGGGGGTCACCGTCCCTGGAGGTGATGAAGAACTGTGGG
GATGTGGCACTGAGGGACATGGCCAGTGGGCACGGTGGGTGGGTTGGGGTTGGTCTTGGGGATCTTGGAG
GGCTTTTCCAGCCTTCATGATTTGACGATTGTATGAACATCTACATGGCAATTCTCCAGCTGCCTGTCCC
AGTCCTACTGACCCAGCTGTATCTCTCCAGGCAAGCTCTTCCACCCCTTCTGCTTGCATCCAGACACCAT
CAAACATGCAGGCTCAGACACAGGGACCAGCAGTGTCTGTGGCCTTTTTGTGCTCCTCTCCATGCTGGGT
TTTAACTTGCTCTTTGTCCTTCTATCCTATCTTCTTATCCTTAAGGCTGTTCTGAACGCTGTGACTTGGA
GAGTGTCCCAGAGCCCTCAACACCTGCATGTCCCACGTCCATGCTGTCCTGCACTTCCTTATCCCCAAGA
TCTGCCTCTCCGTGATGCACTGAATTGGCAAACATGTGTCACCCCAGACCAACAATGTCACAGCAAACTC
CCCCTTGATAGGACAAGGGGGAATGGCTTTACACTGAGACAGGGGAGGTTTGGGTTGGATATGAGGAGGC
AGTTTTTCCCCCAGAGGGTGGTGACGCACTGAACAGGTTGCCCAAGGAGGCTGTGGATGCCCCATCCCTG
CAGGCATTCAAGGCCAGGCTGGATGTGGCTCTGGGCAGCCTGGGCTGCTGGTTGATGACCCTGCACATAG
CAGGGGGTTGGATCTGGATGAGCACTGTGCTCCTTTGCAACCCAGGCCGTTCTATGATTCTGTCATTCTA
AATCTCTCTTTCAGCCTAAAGCTTTTTCCCCGTATCCCCCCAGGTGTCTGCAGGCTCAAAGAGCAGCGAG
AAGCGTTCAGAGGAAAGCGATCCCGTGCCACCTTCCCCGTGCCCGGGCTGTCCCCGCACGCTGCCGGCTC
GGGGATGCGGGGGGAGCGCCGGACCGGAGCGGAGCCCCGGGCGGCTCGCTGCTGCCCCCTAGCGGGGGAG
GGACGTAATTACATCCCTGGGGGCTTTGGGGGGGGGCTGTCCCTCTAGAGCCCCATCCTCACTGACTCCG
TCCTGGAGTTGGATGAGAGATAATGGCCTTACGTTGTGCCAGGGGAGGGTCGGGCTGGATTTAGCAAGAT
TTACCTTCTCCAAAGAGCGGTGCTGCAGTGGCACAGCTGCCCACGGAGGTGGGGGGGTCACCGTCCCTGG
AGGTGATGAAGAACTGTGGGGATGTGGCACTGAGGGACATGGCCAGTGGGCACGGTGGGTGGGTTGGGGT
TGGTCTTGGGGATCTTGGAGGGCTTTTCCAGCCTTCATGATTTGACGATTGTATGAACATCTACATGGCA
ATTCTCCAGCTGCCTGTCCCAGTCCTACTGACCCAGCTGTATCTCTCCAGGCAAGCTCTTCCACCCCTTC
TGCTTGCATCCAGACACCATCAAACATGCAGGCTCAGACACAGGGACCAGCAGTGTCTGTGGCCTTTTTG
TGCTCCTCTCCATGCTGGGTTTTAACTTGCTCTTTGTCCTTCTATCCTATCTTCTTATCCTTAAGGCTGT
TCTGAACGCTGTGACTTGGAGAGTGTCCCAGAGCCCTCAACACCTGCATGTCCCACGTCCATGCTGTCCT
GCACTTCCTTATCCCCAAGATCTGCCTCTCCGTGATGCACTGAATTGGCAAACATGTGTCACCCCAGACC
AACAATGTCACAGCAAACTCCCCCTTGATAGGACAAGGGGGAATGGCTTTACACTGAGACAGGGGAGGTT
TGGGTTGGATATGAGGAGGCAGTTTTTCCCCCAGAGGGTGGTGACGCACTGAACAGGTTGCCCAAGGAGG
CTGTGGATGCCCCATCCCTGCAGGCATTCAAGGCCAGGCTGGATGTGGCTCTGGGCAGCCTGGGCTGCTG
GTTGATGACCCTGCACATAGCAGGGGGTTGGATCTGGATGAGCACTGTGCTCCTTTGCAACCCAGGCCGT
TCTATGATTCTGTCATTCTAAATCTCTCTTTCAGCCTAAAGCTTTTTCCCCGTATCCCCCCAGGTGTCTG
CAGGCTCAAAGAGCAGCGAGAAGCGTTCAGAGGAAAGCGATCCCGTGCCACCTTCCCCGTGCCCGGGCTG
TCCCCGCACGCTGCCGGCTCGGGGATGCGGGGGGAGCGCCGGACCGGAGCGGAGCCCCGGGCGGCTCGCT
GCTGCCCCCTAGCGGGGGAGGGACGTAATTACATCCCTGGGGGCTTTGGGGGGGGGCTGTCCCTCTAGAG
TCGACGGCGCGCCCTGCAGGAATCTAGTTATTAATAGTAATCAATTACGGGGTCATTAGTTCATAGCCCA
TATATGGAGTTCCGCGTTACATAACTTACGGTAAATGGCCCGCCTGGCTGACCGCCCAACGACCCCCGCC
CATTGACGTCAATAATGACGTATGTTCCCATAGTAACGCCAATAGGGACTTTCCATTGACGTCAATGGGT
GGAGTATTTACGGTAAACTGCCCACTTGGCAGTACATCAAGTGTATCATATGCCAAGTACGCCCCCTATT
GACGTCAATGACGGTAAATGGCCCGCCTGGCATTATGCCCAGTACATGACCTTATGGGACTTTCCTACTT
GGCAGTACATCTACGTATTAGTCATCGCTATTACCATGGTCGAGGTGAGCCCCACGTTCTGCTTCACTCT
CCCCATCTCCCCCCCCTCCCCACCCCCAATTTTGTATTTATTTATTTTTTAATTATTTTGTGCAGCGATG
GGGGCGGGGGGGGGGGGGGGGCGCGCGCCRGGSGGGGSGGGGSGGGGSGRGGGGSGGGGSGGGGSGAGGC
GGAGAGGTGCGGCGGCAGCCAATCAGAGCGGCGCGCTCCGAAAGTTTCCTTTTATGGCGAGGCGGCGGCG
GCGGCGGCCCTATAAAAAGCGAAGCGCGCGGCGGGCGGGAGTCGCTGCGCGCTGCCTTCGCCCCGTGCCC
CGCTCCGCCGCCGCCTCGCGCCGCCCGCCCCGGCTCTGACTGACCGCGTTACTCCCACAGGTGAGCGGGC
GGGACGGCCCTTCTCCTCCGGGCTGTAATTAGCGCTTGGTTTAATGACGGCTTGTTTCTTTTCTGTGGCT
GCGTGAAAGCCTTGAGGGGCTCCGGGAGGGCCCTTTGTGCGGGGGGAGCGGCTCGGGGGGTGCGTGCGTG
TGTGTGTGCGTGGGGAGCGCCGCGTGCGGCTCCGCGCTGCCCGGCGGCTGTGAGCGCTGCGGGCGCGGCG
CGGGGCTTTGTGCGCTCCGCAGTGTGCGCGAGGGGAGCGCGGCCGGGGGCGGTGCCCCGCGGTGCGGGGG
GGGCTGCGAGGGGAACAAAGGCTGCGTGCGGGGTGTGTGCGTGGGGGGGTGAGCAGGGGGTGTGGGCGCG
TCGGTCGGGCTGCAACCCCCCCTGCACCCCCCTCCCCGAGTTGCTGAGCACGGCCCGGCTTCGGGTGCGG
GGCTCCGTACGGGGCGTGGCGCGGGGCTCGCCGTGCCGGGCGGGGGGTGGCGGCAGGTGGGGGTGCCGGG
CGGGGCGGGGCCGCCTCGGGCCGGGGAGGGCTCGGGGGAGGGGCGCGGCGGCCCCCGGAGCGCCGGCGGC
TGTCGAGGCGCGGCGAGCCGCAGCCATTGCCTTTTATGGTAATCGTGCGAGAGGGCGCAGGGACTTCCTT
TGTCCCAAATCTGTGCGGAGCCGAAATCTGGGAGGCGCCGCCGCACCCCCTCTAGCGGGCGCGGGGCGAA
GCGGTGCGGCGCCGGCAGGAAGGAAATGGGCGGGGAGGGCCTTCGTGCGTCGCCGCGCCGCCGTCCCCTT
CTCCCTCTCCAGCCTCGGGGCTGTCCGCGGGGGGACGGCTGCCTTCGGGGGGGACGGGGCAGGGCGGGGT
TCGGCTTCTGGCGTGTGACCGGCGGCTCTAGAGCCTCTGCTAACCATGTTCATGCCTTCTTCTTTTTCCT
ACAGCTCCTGGGCAACGTGCTGGTTATTGTGCTGTCTCATCATTTTGGCAAAGAATTGATTTGATACCGC
GGGCCCCGCGTGGACGGTACCATAACTTCGTATAAAGTATCCTATACGAAGTTATCCATGGCTAGCGGCA
GCCTCGGAGTTTGAATAGATAGAATAAAATATCTTTATTTTCATTCCATCTGTGTGTTGGTTTTTTGTGT
GAGATCTACGGGTGGCATCCCTGTGACCCCTCCCCAGTGCCTCTCCTGGCCCTGGAAGTTGCCACTCCAG
TGCCCACCAGCCTTGTCCTAATAAAATTAAGTTGCATCATTTTGTCTGACTAGGTGTCCTTCTATAATAT
TATGGGGTGGAGGGGGGTGGTATGGAGCAAGGGGCAAGTTGGGAAGACAACCTGTAGGGCCTGCGGGGTC
TATTGGGAACCAAGCTGGAGTGCAGTGGCACAATCTTGGCTCACTGCAATCTCCGCCTCCTGGGTTCAAG
CGATTCTCCTGCCTCAGGCTCCCGAGTTGTTGGGATTCCAGGCATGCATGACCAGGCTCAGCTAATTTTT
GTTTTTTTGGTAGAGACGGGGTTTCACCATATTGGCCAGGCTGGTCTCCAACTCCTAATCTCAGGTGATC
TACCCACCTTGGCCTCCCAAATTGCTGGGATTACAGGCGTGAACCACTGCTCCCTTCCCTGTCCTTCTGC
CTCAGCTAATTGAGTAGGGGGGAGGCTAACTGAAACACGGAAGGAGACAATACCGGAAGGAACCCGCGCT
ATGACGGCAATAAAAAGACAGAATAAAACGCACGGGTGTTGGGTCGTTTGTTCATAAACGCGGGGTTCGG
TCCCAGGGCTGGCACTCTGTCGATACCCCACCGAGACCCCATTGGGGCCAATACGCCCGCGTTTCTTCCT
TTTCCCCACCCCACCCCCCAAGTTCGGGTGAAGGCCCAGGGCTCGCAGCCAACGTCGGGGCGGCAGGCCG
TGGAAGTTCCTATTCTCTAGAATAACTTCGTATAAAGTATCCTATACGAAGTTATACGCGCGCGTCCATT
TAATTCACCATGTCTAGACTGGACAAGAGCAAAGTCATAAACTCTGCTCTGGAATTACTCAATGAAGTCG
GTATCGAAGGCCTGACGACAAGGAAACTCGCTCAAAAGCTGGGAGTTGAGCAGCCTACCCTGTACTGGCA
CGTGAAGAACAAGCGGGCCCTGCTCGATGCCCTGGCAATCGAGATGCTGGACAGGCATCATACCCACTTC
TGCCCCCTGGAAGGCGAGTCATGGCAAGACTTTCTGCGGAACAACGCCAAGTCATTCCGCTGTGCTCTCC
TCTCACATCGCGACGGGGCTAAAGTGCATCTCGGCACCCGCCCAACAGAGAAACAGTACGAAACCCTGGA
AAATCAGCTCGCGTTCCTGTGTCAGCAAGGCTTCTCCCTGGAGAACGCACTGTACGCTCTGTCCGCCGTG
GGCCACTTTACACTGGGCTGCGTATTGGAGGATCAGGAGCATCAAGTAGCAAAAGAGGAAAGAGAGACAC
CTACCACCGATTCTATGCCCCCACTTCTGAGACAAGCAATTGAGCTGTTCGACCATCAGGGAGCCGAACC
TGCCTTCCTTTTCGGCCTGGAACTAATCATATGTGGCCTGGAGAAACAGCTAAAGTGCGAAAGCGGCGGG
CCGGCCGACGCCCTTGACGATTTTGACTTAGACATGCTCCCAGCCGATGCCCTTGACGACTTTGACCTTG
ATATGCTGCCTGCTGACGCTCTTGACGATTTTGACCTTGACATGCTCCCCGGGTAACTAAGTAAGGATCA
AATGGCGCGTTACGTAAAGCTTGTCGATAATCAACCTCTGGATTACAAAATTTGTGAAAGATTGACTGGT
ATTCTTAACTATGTTGCTCCTTTTACGCTATGTGGATACGCTGCTTTAATGCCTTTGTATCATGCTATTG
CTTCCCGTATGGCTTTCATTTTCTCCTCCTTGTATAAATCCTGGTTGCTGTCTCTTTATGAGGAGTTGTG
GCCCGTTGTCAGGCAACGTGGCGTGGTGTGCACTGTGTTTGCTGACGCAACCCCCACTGGTTGGGGCATT
GCCACCACCTGTCAGCTCCTTTCCGGGACTTTCGCTTTCCCCCTCCCTATTGCCACGGCGGAACTCATCG
CCGCCTGCCTTGCCCGCTGCTGGACAGGGGCTCGGCTGTTGGGCACTGACAATTCCGTGGTGTTGTCGGG
GAAATCATCGTCCTTTCCTTGGCTGCTCGCCTATGTTGCCACCTGGATTCTGCGCGGGACGTCCTTCTGC
TACGTCCCTTCGGCCCTCAATCCAGCGGACCTTCCTTCCCGCGGCCTGCTGCCGGCTCTGCGGCCTCTTC
CGCGTCTTCGCCTTCGCCCTCAGACGAGTCGGATCTCCCTTTGGGCCGCCTCCCCGCATCGACACCGAGC
GCTGCTCGAGGCCTCGACTGTGCCTTCTAGTTGCCAGCCATCTGTTGTTTGCCCCTCCCCCGTGCCTTCC
TTGACCCTGGAAGGTGCCACTCCCACTGTCCTTTCCTAATAAAATGAGGAAATTGCATCGCATTGTCTGA
GTAGGTGTCATTCTATTCTGGGGGGTGGGGTGGGGCAGGACAGCAAGGGGGAGGATTGGGAAGACAATAG
CAGGCATGCTGGGGACACGTGGGATCCGGTGCCAGGGCGTGCCCTTGGGCTCCCCGGGCGCGTTTGGGCG
GCCGCATCGAATTCTACCGGGTAGGGGAGGCGCTTTTCCCAAGGCAGTCTGGAGCATGCGCTTTAGCAGC
CCCGCTGGGCACTTGGCGCTACACAAGTGGCCTCTGGCCTCGCACACATTCCACATCCACCGGTAGGCGC
CAACCGGCTCCGTTCTTTGGTGGCCCCTTCGCGCCACCTTCTACTCCTCCCCTAGTCAGGAAGTTCCCCC
CCGCCCCGCAGCTCGCGTCGTGCAGGACGTGACAAATGGAAGTAGCACGTCTCACTAGTCTCGTGCAGAT
GGACAGCACCGCTGAGCAATGGAAGCGGGTAGGCCTTTGGGGCAGCGGCCAATAGCAGCTTTGCTCCTTC
GCTTTCTGGGCTCAGAGGCTGGGAAGGGGTGGGTCCGGGGGCGGGCTCAGGGGCGGGCTCAGGGGCGGGG
CGGGCGCCCGAAGGTCCTCCGGAGGCCCGGCATTCTGCACGCTTCAAAAGCGCACGTCTGCCGCGCTGTT
CTCCTCTTCCTCATCTCCGGGCCTTTCGACCTGCAATCGCCGCTAGCCGCCACCATGAAAAAGCCTGAAC
TCACCGCGACGTCTGTCGAGAAGTTTCTGATCGAAAAGTTCGACAGCGTCTCCGACCTGATGCAGCTCTC
GGAGGGCGAAGAATCTCGTGCTTTCAGCTTCGATGTAGGAGGGCGTGGATATGTCCTGCGGGTAAATAGC
TGCGCCGATGGTTTCTACAAAGATCGTTATGTTTATCGGCACTTTGCATCGGCCGCGCTCCCGATTCCGG
AAGTGCTTGACATTGGGGAATTCAGCGAGAGCCTGACCTATTGCATCTCCCGCCGTGCACAGGGTGTCAC
GTTGCAAGACCTGCCTGAAACCGAACTGCCCGCTGTTCTGCAGCCGGTCGCGGAGGCCATGGATGCGATC
GCTGCGGCCGATCTTAGCCAGACGAGCGGGTTCGGCCCATTCGGACCGCAAGGAATCGGTCAATACACTA
CATGGCGTGATTTCATATGCGCGATTGCTGATCCCCATGTGTATCACTGGCAAACTGTGATGGACGACAC
CGTCAGTGTAAGTGCTAGCCCCTAGGCCTGAATCGAAGTTCCTATTCTTCAAAAGGTATAGGAACTTCGA
GCTCGTCGACTGCAGAGGCCTGCATGCAAGCTTGGCGTAATCATGGTCATAGCTGTTTCCTGTGTGAAAT
TGTTATCCGCTCACAATTCCACACAACATACGAGCCGGAAGCATAAAGTGTAAAGCCTGGGGTGCCTAAT
GAGTGAGCTAACTCACATTAATTGCGTTGCGCTCACTGCCCGCTTTCCAGTCGGGAAACCTGTCGTGCCA
GCTGCATTAATGAATCGGCCAACGCGCGGGGAGAGGCGGTTTGCGTATTGGGCGCTCTTCCGCTTCCTCG
CTCACTGACTCGCTGCGCTCGGTCGTTCGGCTGCGGCGAGCGGTATCAGCTCACTCAAAGGCGGTAATAC
GGTTATCCACAGAATCAGGGGATAACGCAGGAAAGAACATGTGAGCAAAAGGCCAGCAAAAGGCCAGGAA
CCGTAAAAAGGCCGCGTTGCTGGCGTTTTTCCATAGGCTCCGCCCCCCTGACGAGCATCACAAAAATCGA
CGCTCAAGTCAGAGGTGGCGAAACCCGACAGGACTATAAAGATACCAGGCGTTTCCCCCTGGAAGCTCCC
TCGTGCGCTCTCCTGTTCCGACCCTGCCGCTTACCGGATACCTGTCCGCCTTTCTCCCTTCGGGAAGCGT
GGCGCTTTCTCATAGCTCACGCTGTAGGTATCTCAGTTCGGTGTAGGTCGTTCGCTCCAAGCTGGGCTGT
GTGCACGAACCCCCCGTTCAGCCCGACCGCTGCGCCTTATCCGGTAACTATCGTCTTGAGTCCAACCCGG
TAAGACACGACTTATCGCCACTGGCAGCAGCCACTGGTAACAGGATTAGCAGAGCGAGGTATGTAGGCGG
TGCTACAGAGTTCTTGAAGTGGTGGCCTAACTACGGCTACACTAGAAGAACAGTATTTGGTATCTGCGCT
CTGCTGAAGCCAGTTACCTTCGGAAAAAGAGTTGGTAGCTCTTGATCCGGCAAACAAACCACCGCTGGTA
GCGGTGGTTTTTTTGTTTGCAAGCAGCAGATTACGCGCAGAAAAAAAGGATCTCAAGAAGATCCTTTGAT
CTTTTCTACGGGGTCTGACGCTCAGTGGAACGAAAACTCACGTTAAGGGATTTTGGTCATGAGATTATCA
AAAAGGATCTTCACCTAGATCCTTTTAAATTAAAAATGAAGTTTTAAATCAATCTAAAGTATATATGAGT
AAACTTGGTCTGACAGTTACCAATGCTTAATCAGTGAGGCACCTATCTCAGCGATCTGTCTATTTCGTTC
ATCCATAGTTGCCTGACTCCCCGTCGTGTAGATAACTACGATACGGGAGGGCTTACCATCTGGCCCCAGT
GCTGCAATGATACCGCGAGACCCACGCTCACCGGCTCCAGATTTATCAGCAATAAACCAGCCAGCCGGAA
GGGCCGAGCGCAGAAGTGGTCCTGCAACTTTATCCGCCTCCATCCAGTCTATTAATTGTTGCCGGGAAGC
TAGAGTAAGTAGTTCGCCAGTTAATAGTTTGCGCAACGTTGTTGCCATTGCTACAGGCATCGTGGTGTCA
CGCTCGTCGTTTGGTATGGCTTCATTCAGCTCCGGTTCCCAACGATCAAGGCGAGTTACATGATCCCCCA
TGTTGTGCAAAAAAGCGGTTAGCTCCTTCGGTCCTCCGATCGTTGTCAGAAGTAAGTTGGCCGCAGTGTT
ATCACTCATGGTTATGGCAGCACTGCATAATTCTCTTACTGTCATGCCATCCGTAAGATGCTTTTCTGTG
ACTGGTGAGTACTCAACCAAGTCATTCTGAGAATAGTGTATGCGGCGACCGAGTTGCTCTTGCCCGGCGT
CAATACGGGATAATACCGCGCCACATAGCAGAACTTTAAAAGTGCTCATCATTGGAAAACGTTCTTCGGG
GCGAAAACTCTCAAGGATCTTACCGCTGTTGAGATCCAGTTCGATGTAACCCACTCGTGCACCCAACTGA
TCTTCAGCATCTTTTACTTTCACCAGCGTTTCTGGGTGAGCAAAAACAGGAAGGCAAAATGCCGCAAAAA
AGGGAATAAGGGCGACACGGAAATGTTGAATACTCATACTCTTCCTTTTTCAATATTATTGAAGCATTTA
TCAGGGTTATTGTCTCATGAGCGGATACATATTTGAATGTATTTAGAAAAATAAACAAATAGGGGTTCCG
CGCACATTTCCCCGAAAAGTGCCACCTGACGTCTAAGAAACCATTATTATCATGACATTAACCTATAAAA
ATAGGCGTATCACGAGGCCCTTTCGTC
Features (pLannotate 1.2.2; 43 found; start..end, strand, type, name):
    137..236     +  misc_feature   bom (fragment): basis of mobility region from pBR322
    242..399     -  CDS            lacZα (fragment): LacZα fragment of β-galactosidase; lacZ fragment
   1035..1163    +  CDS            OR51A4 (fragment): O51A4_HUMAN - Experimental evidence at transcript level: Swiss-Prot protein existence level 2. Odorant receptor. From Homo sapiens (Human).
   2261..2389    +  CDS            OR51A4 (fragment): O51A4_HUMAN - Experimental evidence at transcript level: Swiss-Prot protein existence level 2. Odorant receptor. From Homo sapiens (Human).
   2975..3056    -  polyA_signal   SV40 poly(A) signal: SV40 polyadenylation signal
   3070..3340    +  protein_bind   tetracycline response element: contains seven copies of the tetracycline operator tetO tetracycline repressor TetR
   3351..3368    +  misc_feature   MCS (fragment): pUC18/19 multiple cloning site
   3373..3411    +  promoter       minimal CMV promoter: human cytomegalovirus (CMV) immediate early promoter
   3505..3530    +  misc_feature   MCS (fragment): pUC18/19 multiple cloning site
   3545..3578    +  protein_bind   loxP: Cre-mediated recombination occurs in the 8-bp core sequence (GCATACAT). Cre recombinase
   3655..3703    +  polyA_signal   poly(A) signal: synthetic polyadenylation signal
   3712..4188    +  polyA_signal   hGH poly(A) signal: human growth hormone polyadenylation signal
   4200..4661    +  polyA_signal   PGK poly(A) signal: mouse phosphoglycerate kinase 1 polyadenylation signal
   4688..4721    +  protein_bind   loxP: Cre-mediated recombination occurs in the 8-bp core sequence (GCATACAT). Cre recombinase
   4738..6088    +  CDS            GCaMP6s (fragment): improved fluorescent protein-based calcium sensor (Chen et al., 2013)
   6115..6703    +  misc_feature   WPRE: woodchuck hepatitis virus posttranscriptional regulatory element
   6734..6941    +  polyA_signal   bGH poly(A) signal: bovine growth hormone polyadenylation signal
   7500..7628    +  CDS            OR51A4 (fragment): O51A4_HUMAN - Experimental evidence at transcript level: Swiss-Prot protein existence level 2. Odorant receptor. From Homo sapiens (Human).
   8710..8838    +  CDS            OR51A4 (fragment): O51A4_HUMAN - Experimental evidence at transcript level: Swiss-Prot protein existence level 2. Odorant receptor. From Homo sapiens (Human).
   9465..9768    +  enhancer       CMV enhancer: human cytomegalovirus immediate early enhancer
   9770..10047   +  promoter       chicken β-actin promoter: No description available
  10048..11064   +  intron         chimeric intron: chimera between introns from chicken β-actin and rabbit β-globin
  11152..11185   -  protein_bind   lox2272: Cre-mediated recombination occurs in the 8-bp core sequence (GGATACTT). lox2272 sites are compatible with each other, but incompatible with loxP or loxN sites (Lee and Saito, 1988). Cre recombinase
  11223..11271   +  polyA_signal   poly(A) signal: synthetic polyadenylation signal
  11280..11756   +  polyA_signal   hGH poly(A) signal: human growth hormone polyadenylation signal
  11835..11883   +  polyA_signal   HSV TK poly(A) signal: herpes simplex virus thymidine kinase polyadenylation signal (Cole and Stacy, 1985)
  12043..12062   +  protein_bind   FRT (minimal) (fragment): supports FLP-mediated excision but not integration (Turan and Bode, 2011) FLP recombinase from the Saccharomyces cerevisiae 2μ plasmid
  12062..12095   -  protein_bind   lox2272: Cre-mediated recombination occurs in the 8-bp core sequence (GGATACTT). lox2272 sites are compatible with each other, but incompatible with loxP or loxN sites (Lee and Saito, 1988). Cre recombinase
  12120..12817   +  CDS            rtTA3 (fragment): reverse tetracycline transactivator 3 activates expression from Tet-responsive promoters in the presence of doxycycline
  12747..12857   +  CDS            VP48: 3 tandem repeats of the minimal activation domain of herpes simplex virus VP16 (Cheng et al., 2013)
  12909..13497   +  misc_feature   WPRE: woodchuck hepatitis virus posttranscriptional regulatory element
  13528..13735   +  polyA_signal   bGH poly(A) signal: bovine growth hormone polyadenylation signal
  13749..13782   +  protein_bind   attB: minimal attB site for the φC31 integrase (Groth et al., 2000) phage φC31 integrase
  13809..14308   +  promoter       PGK promoter: mouse phosphoglycerate kinase 1 promoter
  14335..14848   +  CDS            HygR (fragment): aminoglycoside phosphotransferase from E. coli; aph(4)-Ia; confers resistance to hygromycin
  14978..15000   -  protein_bind   lac operator (fragment): The lac repressor binds to the lac operator to inhibit transcription in E. coli. This inhibition can be relieved by adding lactose or isopropyl-β-D-thiogalactopyranoside (IPTG). lac repressor encoded by lacI
  15004..15034   -  promoter       lac promoter: promoter for the E. coli lac operon
  15049..15070   -  protein_bind   CAP binding site: CAP binding activates transcription in the presence of cAMP. E. coli catabolite activator protein
  15083..15175   -  CDS            lacI (fragment): lac repressor; lacI; The lac repressor binds to the lac operator to inhibit transcription in E. coli. This inhibition can be relieved by adding lactose or isopropyl-β-D-thiogalactopyranoside (IPTG).
  15358..15946   -  rep_origin     ori: high-copy-number ColE1/pMB1/pBR322/pUC origin of replication
  16117..16977   -  CDS            AmpR: β-lactamase; bla; confers resistance to ampicillin, carbenicillin, and related antibiotics
  16978..17082   -  promoter       AmpR promoter: bla
  17177..35      +  CDS            rop (fragment) (across the origin): Rop protein, which maintains plasmids at low copy number; rop
