>Addgene plasmid #114433 | Ai162 (TIT2L-GC6s-ICL-tTA2) targeting vector Sequencing Result | analyzer sequence | sequence record 227299
TCGCGCGTTTCGGTGATGACGGTGAAAACCTCTGACACATGCAGCTCCCGGAGACGGTCACAGCTTGTCT
GTAAGCGGATGCCGGGAGCAGACAAGCCCGTCAGGGCGCGTCAGCGGGTGTTGGCGGGTGTCGGGGCTGG
CTTAACTATGCGGCATCAGAGCAGATTGTACTGAGAGTGCACCATATGCGGTGTGAAATACCGCACAGAT
GCGTAAGGAGAAAATACCGCATCAGGCGCCATTCGCCATTCAGGCTGCGCAACTGTTGGGAAGGGCGATC
GGTGCGGGCCTCTTCGCTATTACGCCAGCTGGCGAAAGGGGGATGTGCTGCAAGGCGATTAAGTTGGGTA
ACGCCAGGGTTTTCCCAGTCACGACGTTGTAAAACGACGGCCAGTGAATTCGAGCTCGGTACCGAAGTTC
CTATTCTTCAAATAGTATAGGAACTTCTTTCGGCCGGCCAATCGATTGGATCCGTTTAATTCGAGCTCGC
TAGAGCCCCATCCTCACTGACTCCGTCCTGGAGTTGGATGAGAGATAATGGCCTTACGTTGTGCCAGGGG
AGGGTCGGGCTGGATTTAGCAAGATTTACCTTCTCCAAAGAGCGGTGCTGCAGTGGCACAGCTGCCCACG
GAGGTGGGGGGGTCACCGTCCCTGGAGGTGATGAAGAACTGTGGGGATGTGGCACTGAGGGACATGGCCA
GTGGGCACGGTGGGTGGGTTGGGGTTGGTCTTGGGGATCTTGGAGGGCTTTTCCAGCCTTCATGATTTGA
CGATTGTATGAACATCTACATGGCAATTCTCCAGCTGCCTGTCCCAGTCCTACTGACCCAGCTGTATCTC
TCCAGGCAAGCTCTTCCACCCCTTCTGCTTGCATCCAGACACCATCAAACATGCAGGCTCAGACACAGGG
ACCAGCAGTGTCTGTGGCCTTTTTGTGCTCCTCTCCATGCTGGGTTTTAACTTGCTCTTTGTCCTTCTAT
CCTATCTTCTTATCCTTAAGGCTGTTCTGAACGCTGTGACTTGGAGAGTGTCCCAGAGCCCTCAACACCT
GCATGTCCCACGTCCATGCTGTCCTGCACTTCCTTATCCCCAAGATCTGCCTCTCCGTGATGCACTGAAT
TGGCAAACATGTGTCACCCCAGACCAACAATGTCACAGCAAACTCCCCCTTGATAGGACAAGGGGGAATG
GCTTTACACTGAGACAGGGGAGGTTTGGGTTGGATATGAGGAGGCAGTTTTTCCCCCAGAGGGTGGTGAC
GCACTGAACAGGTTGCCCAAGGAGGCTGTGGATGCCCCATCCCTGCAGGCATTCAAGGCCAGGCTGGATG
TGGCTCTGGGCAGCCTGGGCTGCTGGTTGATGACCCTGCACATAGCAGGGGGTTGGATCTGGATGAGCAC
TGTGCTCCTTTGCAACCCAGGCCGTTCTATGATTCTGTCATTCTAAATCTCTCTTTCAGCCTAAAGCTTT
TTCCCCGTATCCCCCCAGGTGTCTGCAGGCTCAAAGAGCAGCGAGAAGCGTTCAGAGGAAAGCGATCCCG
TGCCACCTTCCCCGTGCCCGGGCTGTCCCCGCACGCTGCCGGCTCGGGGATGCGGGGGGAGCGCCGGACC
GGAGCGGAGCCCCGGGCGGCTCGCTGCTGCCCCCTAGCGGGGGAGGGACGTAATTACATCCCTGGGGGCT
TTGGGGGGGGGCTGTCCCTCTAGCGAGCTCGGTACCCAGAGCCCCATCCTCACTGACTCCGTCCTGGAGT
TGGATGAGAGATAATGGCCTTACGTTGTGCCAGGGGAGGGTCGGGCTGGATTTAGCAAGATTTACCTTCT
CCAAAGAGCGGTGCTGCAGTGGCACAGCTGCCCACGGAGGTGGGGGGGTCACCGTCCCTGGAGGTGATGA
AGAACTGTGGGGATGTGGCACTGAGGGACATGGCCAGTGGGCACGGTGGGTGGGTTGGGGTTGGTCTTGG
GGATCTTGGAGGGCTTTTCCAGCCTTCATGATTTGACGATTGTATGAACATCTACATGGCAATTCTCCAG
CTGCCTGTCCCAGTCCTACTGACCCAGCTGTATCTCTCCAGGCAAGCTCTTCCACCCCTTCTGCTTGCAT
CCAGACACCATCAAACATGCAGGCTCAGACACAGGGACCAGCAGTGTCTGTGGCCTTTTTGTGCTCCTCT
CCATGCTGGGTTTTAACTTGCTCTTTGTCCTTCTATCCTATCTTCTTATCCTTAAGGCTGTTCTGAACGC
TGTGACTTGGAGAGTGTCCCAGAGCCCTCAACACCTGCATGTCCCACGTCCATGCTGTCCTGCACTTCCT
TATCCCCAAGATCTGCCTCTCCGTGATGCACTGAATTGGCAAACATGTGTCACCCCAGACCAACAATGTC
ACAGCAAACTCCCCCTTGATAGGACAAGGGGGAATGGCTTTACACTGAGACAGGGGAGGTTTGGGTTGGA
TATGAGGAGGCAGTTTTTCCCCCAGAGGGTGGTGACGCACTGAACAGGTTGCCCAAGGAGGCTGTGGATG
CCCCATCCCTGCAGGCATTCAAGGCCAGGCTGGATGTGGCTCTGGGCAGCCTGGGCTGCTGGTTGATGAC
CCTGCACATAGCAGGGGGTTGGATCTGGATGAGCACTGTGCTCCTTTGCAACCCAGGCCGTTCTATGATT
CTGTCATTCTAAATCTCTCTTTCAGCCTAAAGCTTTTTCCCCGTATCCCCCCAGGTGTCTGCAGGCTCAA
AGAGCAGCGAGAAGCGTTCAGAGGAAAGCGATCCCGTGCCACCTTCCCCGTGCCCGGGCTGTCCCCGCAC
GCTGCCGGCTCGGGGATGCGGGGGGAGCGCCGGACCGGAGCGGAGCCCCGGGCGGCTCGCTGCTGCCCCC
TAGCGGGGGAGGGACGTAATTACATCCCTGGGGGCTTTGGGGGGGGGCTGTCCCTCTAGGGGTACCCGGG
GATCCACCGGTATCGATTCGGCCGGCCGACGTCGGCAGTGAAAAAAATGCTTTATTTGTGAAATTTGTGA
TGCTATTGCTTTATTTGTAACCATTATAAGCTGCAATAAACAAGTTTCGAGTTTACCACTCCCTATCAGT
GATAGAGAAAAGTGAAAGTCGAGTTTACCACTCCCTATCAGTGATAGAGAAAAGTGAAAGTCGAGTTTAC
CACTCCCTATCAGTGATAGAGAAAAGTGAAAGTCGAGTTTACCACTCCCTATCAGTGATAGAGAAAAGTG
AAAGTCGAGTTTACCACTCCCTATCAGTGATAGAGAAAAGTGAAAGTCGAGTTTACCACTCCCTATCAGT
GATAGAGAAAAGTGAAAGTCGAGTTTACCACTCCCTATCAGTGATAGAGAAAAGTGAAAGTCGAGCTCGG
TACCCGGGTCGAGGTAGGCGTGTACGGTGGGAGGCCTATATAAGCAGAGCTCGTTTAGTGAACCGTCAGA
TCGCCTGGAGACGCCATCCACGCTGTTTTGACCTCCATAGAAGACACCGGGACCGATCCAGCCTCCGCGG
CCCCGAATTCGAGCTCGGTACCCGGGGATCAAATTCAATTAAATATAACTTCGTATAGCATACATTATAC
GAAGTTATTCGCGATGAATAAATGAAAGCTTGCAGATCCCCTCAGCACCATGGCTAGCGGCAGCCTCGGA
GTTTGAATAGATAGAATAAAATATCTTTATTTTCATTCCATCTGTGTGTTGGTTTTTTGTGTGAGATCTA
CGGGTGGCATCCCTGTGACCCCTCCCCAGTGCCTCTCCTGGCCCTGGAAGTTGCCACTCCAGTGCCCACC
AGCCTTGTCCTAATAAAATTAAGTTGCATCATTTTGTCTGACTAGGTGTCCTTCTATAATATTATGGGGT
GGAGGGGGGTGGTATGGAGCAAGGGGCAAGTTGGGAAGACAACCTGTAGGGCCTGCGGGGTCTATTGGGA
ACCAAGCTGGAGTGCAGTGGCACAATCTTGGCTCACTGCAATCTCCGCCTCCTGGGTTCAAGCGATTCTC
CTGCCTCAGGCTCCCGAGTTGTTGGGATTCCAGGCATGCATGACCAGGCTCAGCTAATTTTTGTTTTTTT
GGTAGAGACGGGGTTTCACCATATTGGCCAGGCTGGTCTCCAACTCCTAATCTCAGGTGATCTACCCACC
TTGGCCTCCCAAATTGCTGGGATTACAGGCGTGAACCACTGCTCCCTTCCCTGTCCTTCTGCCTCAGCGC
TGTAAGTCTGCAGAAATTGATGATCTATTAAACAATAAAGATGTCCACTAAAATGGAAGTTTTTCCTGTC
ATACTTTGTTAAGAAGGGTGAGAACAGAGTACCTACATTTTGAATGGAAGGATTGGAGCTACGGGGGTGG
GGGTGGGGTGGGATTAGATAAATGCCTGCTCTTTACTGAAGGCTCTTTACTATTGCTTTATGATAATGTT
TCATAGTTGGATATCATAATTTAAACAAGCAAAACCAAATTAAGGGCCAGCTCATTCCTCCCACTCATGA
TCTATAGATCTATAGATCTCTCGTGGGATCATTGTTTTTCTCTTGATTCCCACTTTGTGGTTCTAAGTAC
TGTGGTTTCCAAATGTGTCAGTTTCATAGCCTGAAGAACGAGATCAGCAGCCTCTGTTCCACATACACTT
CATTCTCAGTATTGTTTTGCCAAGTTCTAATTCCATCAGAAAGCTTTTAATTAACTGAATAGCTAACATA
ACTTCGTATAGCATACATTATACGAAGTTATCACGCGTGCCGCCACCATGGGTTCTCATCATCATCATCA
TCATGGTATGGCTAGCATGACTGGTGGACAGCAAATGGGTCGGGATCTGTACGACGATGACGATAAGGAT
CTCGCCACCATGGTCGACTCATCACGTCGTAAGTGGAATAAGACAGGTCACGCAGTCAGAGCTATAGGTC
GGCTGAGCTCACTCGAGAACGTCTATATCAAGGCCGACAAGCAGAAGAACGGCATCAAGGCGAACTTCCA
CATCCGCCACAACATCGAGGACGGCGGCGTGCAGCTCGCCTACCACTACCAGCAGAACACCCCCATCGGC
GACGGCCCCGTGCTGCTGCCCGACAACCACTACCTGAGCGTGCAGTCCAAACTTTCGAAAGACCCCAACG
AGAAGCGCGATCACATGGTCCTGCTGGAGTTCGTGACCGCCGCCGGGATCACTCTCGGCATGGACGAGCT
GTACAAGGGCGGTACCGGAGGGAGCATGGTGAGCAAGGGCGAGGAGCTGTTCACCGGGGTGGTGCCCATC
CTGGTCGAGCTGGACGGCGACGTAAACGGCCACAAGTTCAGCGTGTCCGGCGAGGGTGAGGGCGATGCCA
CCTACGGCAAGCTGACCCTGAAGTTCATCTGCACCACCGGCAAGCTGCCCGTGCCCTGGCCCACCCTCGT
GACCACCCTGACCTACGGCGTGCAGTGCTTCAGCCGCTACCCCGACCACATGAAGCAGCACGACTTCTTC
AAGTCCGCCATGCCCGAAGGCTACATCCAGGAGCGCACCATCTTCTTCAAGGACGACGGCAACTACAAGA
CCCGCGCCGAGGTGAAGTTCGAGGGCGACACCCTGGTGAACCGCATCGAGCTGAAGGGCATCGACTTCAA
GGAGGACGGCAACATCCTGGGGCACAAGCTGGAGTACAACCTGCCGGACCAACTGACTGAAGAGCAGATC
GCAGAATTTAAAGAGGCTTTCTCCCTATTTGACAAGGACGGGGATGGGACAATAACAACCAAGGAGCTGG
GGACGGTGATGCGGTCTCTGGGGCAGAACCCCACAGAAGCAGAGCTGCAGGACATGATCAATGAAGTAGA
TGCCGACGGTGACGGCACAATCGACTTCCCTGAGTTCCTGACAATGATGGCAAGAAAAATGAAATACAGG
GACACGGAAGAAGAAATTAGAGAAGCGTTCGGTGTGTTTGATAAGGATGGCAATGGCTACATCAGTGCAG
CAGAGCTTCGCCACGTGATGACAAACCTTGGAGAGAAGTTAACAGATGAAGAGGTTGATGAAATGATCAG
GGAAGCAGACATCGATGGGGATGGTCAGGTAAACTACGAAGAGTTTGTACAAATGATGACAGCGAAGTAA
ACGCGTTACGTAAAGCTTGTCGATAATCAACCTCTGGATTACAAAATTTGTGAAAGATTGACTGGTATTC
TTAACTATGTTGCTCCTTTTACGCTATGTGGATACGCTGCTTTAATGCCTTTGTATCATGCTATTGCTTC
CCGTATGGCTTTCATTTTCTCCTCCTTGTATAAATCCTGGTTGCTGTCTCTTTATGAGGAGTTGTGGCCC
GTTGTCAGGCAACGTGGCGTGGTGTGCACTGTGTTTGCTGACGCAACCCCCACTGGTTGGGGCATTGCCA
CCACCTGTCAGCTCCTTTCCGGGACTTTCGCTTTCCCCCTCCCTATTGCCACGGCGGAACTCATCGCCGC
CTGCCTTGCCCGCTGCTGGACAGGGGCTCGGCTGTTGGGCACTGACAATTCCGTGGTGTTGTCGGGGAAA
TCATCGTCCTTTCCTTGGCTGCTCGCCTATGTTGCCACCTGGATTCTGCGCGGGACGTCCTTCTGCTACG
TCCCTTCGGCCCTCAATCCAGCGGACCTTCCTTCCCGCGGCCTGCTGCCGGCTCTGCGGCCTCTTCCGCG
TCTTCGCCTTCGCCCTCAGACGAGTCGGATCTCCCTTTGGGCCGCCTCCCCGCATCGACACCGAGCGCTG
CTCGAGGCCTCGACTGTGCCTTCTAGTTGCCAGCCATCTGTTGTTTGCCCCTCCCCCGTGCCTTCCTTGA
CCCTGGAAGGTGCCACTCCCACTGTCCTTTCCTAATAAAATGAGGAAATTGCATCGCATTGTCTGAGTAG
GTGTCATTCTATTCTGGGGGGTGGGGTGGGGCAGGACAGCAAGGGGGAGGATTGGGAAGACAATAGCAGG
CATGCTGGGGACACGTGGGATCCTCTAGAGCCCCATCCTCACTGACTCCGTCCTGGAGTTGGATGAGAGA
TAATGGCCTTACGTTGTGCCAGGGGAGGGTCGGGCTGGATTTAGCAAGATTTACCTTCTCCAAAGAGCGG
TGCTGCAGTGGCACAGCTGCCCACGGAGGTGGGGGGGTCACCGTCCCTGGAGGTGATGAAGAACTGTGGG
GATGTGGCACTGAGGGACATGGCCAGTGGGCACGGTGGGTGGGTTGGGGTTGGTCTTGGGGATCTTGGAG
GGCTTTTCCAGCCTTCATGATTTGACGATTGTATGAACATCTACATGGCAATTCTCCAGCTGCCTGTCCC
AGTCCTACTGACCCAGCTGTATCTCTCCAGGCAAGCTCTTCCACCCCTTCTGCTTGCATCCAGACACCAT
CAAACATGCAGGCTCAGACACAGGGACCAGCAGTGTCTGTGGCCTTTTTGTGCTCCTCTCCATGCTGGGT
TTTAACTTGCTCTTTGTCCTTCTATCCTATCTTCTTATCCTTAAGGCTGTTCTGAACGCTGTGACTTGGA
GAGTGTCCCAGAGCCCTCAACACCTGCATGTCCCACGTCCATGCTGTCCTGCACTTCCTTATCCCCAAGA
TCTGCCTCTCCGTGATGCACTGAATTGGCAAACATGTGTCACCCCAGACCAACAATGTCACAGCAAACTC
CCCCTTGATAGGACAAGGGGGAATGGCTTTACACTGAGACAGGGGAGGTTTGGGTTGGATATGAGGAGGC
AGTTTTTCCCCCAGAGGGTGGTGACGCACTGAACAGGTTGCCCAAGGAGGCTGTGGATGCCCCATCCCTG
CAGGCATTCAAGGCCAGGCTGGATGTGGCTCTGGGCAGCCTGGGCTGCTGGTTGATGACCCTGCACATAG
CAGGGGGTTGGATCTGGATGAGCACTGTGCTCCTTTGCAACCCAGGCCGTTCTATGATTCTGTCATTCTA
AATCTCTCTTTCAGCCTAAAGCTTTTTCCCCGTATCCCCCCAGGTGTCTGCAGGCTCAAAGAGCAGCGAG
AAGCGTTCAGAGGAAAGCGATCCCGTGCCACCTTCCCCGTGCCCGGGCTGTCCCCGCACGCTGCCGGCTC
GGGGATGCGGGGGGAGCGCCGGACCGGAGCGGAGCCCCGGGCGGCTCGCTGCTGCCCCCTAGCGGGGGAG
GGACGTAATTACATCCCTGGGGGCTTTGGGGGGGGGCTGTCCCTCTAGAGCCCCATCCTCACTGACTCCG
TCCTGGAGTTGGATGAGAGATAATGGCCTTACGTTGTGCCAGGGGAGGGTCGGGCTGGATTTAGCAAGAT
TTACCTTCTCCAAAGAGCGGTGCTGCAGTGGCACAGCTGCCCACGGAGGTGGGGGGGTCACCGTCCCTGG
AGGTGATGAAGAACTGTGGGGATGTGGCACTGAGGGACATGGCCAGTGGGCACGGTGGGTGGGTTGGGGT
TGGTCTTGGGGATCTTGGAGGGCTTTTCCAGCCTTCATGATTTGACGATTGTATGAACATCTACATGGCA
ATTCTCCAGCTGCCTGTCCCAGTCCTACTGACCCAGCTGTATCTCTCCAGGCAAGCTCTTCCACCCCTTC
TGCTTGCATCCAGACACCATCAAACATGCAGGCTCAGACACAGGGACCAGCAGTGTCTGTGGCCTTTTTG
TGCTCCTCTCCATGCTGGGTTTTAACTTGCTCTTTGTCCTTCTATCCTATCTTCTTATCCTTAAGGCTGT
TCTGAACGCTGTGACTTGGAGAGTGTCCCAGAGCCCTCAACACCTGCATGTCCCACGTCCATGCTGTCCT
GCACTTCCTTATCCCCAAGATCTGCCTCTCCGTGATGCACTGAATTGGCAAACATGTGTCACCCCAGACC
AACAATGTCACAGCAAACTCCCCCTTGATAGGACAAGGGGGAATGGCTTTACACTGAGACAGGGGAGGTT
TGGGTTGGATATGAGGAGGCAGTTTTTCCCCCAGAGGGTGGTGACGCACTGAACAGGTTGCCCAAGGAGG
CTGTGGATGCCCCATCCCTGCAGGCATTCAAGGCCAGGCTGGATGTGGCTCTGGGCAGCCTGGGCTGCTG
GTTGATGACCCTGCACATAGCAGGGGGTTGGATCTGGATGAGCACTGTGCTCCTTTGCAACCCAGGCCGT
TCTATGATTCTGTCATTCTAAATCTCTCTTTCAGCCTAAAGCTTTTTCCCCGTATCCCCCCAGGTGTCTG
CAGGCTCAAAGAGCAGCGAGAAGCGTTCAGAGGAAAGCGATCCCGTGCCACCTTCCCCGTGCCCGGGCTG
TCCCCGCACGCTGCCGGCTCGGGGATGCGGGGGGAGCGCCGGACCGGAGCGGAGCCCCGGGCGGCTCGCT
GCTGCCCCCTAGCGGGGGAGGGACGTAATTACATCCCTGGGGGCTTTGGGGGGGGGCTGTCCCTCTAGAG
TCGACGGCGCGCCCTGCAGGAATCTAGTTATTAATAGTAATCAATTACGGGGTCATTAGTTCATAGCCCA
TATATGGAGTTCCGCGTTACATAACTTACGGTAAATGGCCCGCCTGGCTGACCGCCCAACGACCCCCGCC
CATTGACGTCAATAATGACGTATGTTCCCATAGTAACGCCAATAGGGACTTTCCATTGACGTCAATGGGT
GGAGTATTTACGGTAAACTGCCCACTTGGCAGTACATCAAGTGTATCATATGCCAAGTACGCCCCCTATT
GACGTCAATGACGGTAAATGGCCCGCCTGGCATTATGCCCAGTACATGACCTTATGGGACTTTCCTACTT
GGCAGTACATCTACGTATTAGTCATCGCTATTACCATGGTCGAGGTGAGCCCCACGTTCTGCTTCACTCT
CCCCATCTCCCCCCCCTCCCCACCCCCAATTTTGTATTTATTTATTTTTTAATTATTTTGTGCAGCGATG
GGGGCGGGGGGGGGGGGGGGGCGCGCGCCRGGSGGGGSGGGGSGGGGSGRGGGGSGGGGSGGGGSGAGGC
GGAGAGGTGCGGCGGCAGCCAATCAGAGCGGCGCGCTCCGAAAGTTTCCTTTTATGGCGAGGCGGCGGCG
GCGGCGGCCCTATAAAAAGCGAAGCGCGCGGCGGGCGGGAGTCGCTGCGCGCTGCCTTCGCCCCGTGCCC
CGCTCCGCCGCCGCCTCGCGCCGCCCGCCCCGGCTCTGACTGACCGCGTTACTCCCACAGGTGAGCGGGC
GGGACGGCCCTTCTCCTCCGGGCTGTAATTAGCGCTTGGTTTAATGACGGCTTGTTTCTTTTCTGTGGCT
GCGTGAAAGCCTTGAGGGGCTCCGGGAGGGCCCTTTGTGCGGGGGGAGCGGCTCGGGGGGTGCGTGCGTG
TGTGTGTGCGTGGGGAGCGCCGCGTGCGGCTCCGCGCTGCCCGGCGGCTGTGAGCGCTGCGGGCGCGGCG
CGGGGCTTTGTGCGCTCCGCAGTGTGCGCGAGGGGAGCGCGGCCGGGGGCGGTGCCCCGCGGTGCGGGGG
GGGCTGCGAGGGGAACAAAGGCTGCGTGCGGGGTGTGTGCGTGGGGGGGTGAGCAGGGGGTGTGGGCGCG
TCGGTCGGGCTGCAACCCCCCCTGCACCCCCCTCCCCGAGTTGCTGAGCACGGCCCGGCTTCGGGTGCGG
GGCTCCGTACGGGGCGTGGCGCGGGGCTCGCCGTGCCGGGCGGGGGGTGGCGGCAGGTGGGGGTGCCGGG
CGGGGCGGGGCCGCCTCGGGCCGGGGAGGGCTCGGGGGAGGGGCGCGGCGGCCCCCGGAGCGCCGGCGGC
TGTCGAGGCGCGGCGAGCCGCAGCCATTGCCTTTTATGGTAATCGTGCGAGAGGGCGCAGGGACTTCCTT
TGTCCCAAATCTGTGCGGAGCCGAAATCTGGGAGGCGCCGCCGCACCCCCTCTAGCGGGCGCGGGGCGAA
GCGGTGCGGCGCCGGCAGGAAGGAAATGGGCGGGGAGGGCCTTCGTGCGTCGCCGCGCCGCCGTCCCCTT
CTCCCTCTCCAGCCTCGGGGCTGTCCGCGGGGGGACGGCTGCCTTCGGGGGGGACGGGGCAGGGCGGGGT
TCGGCTTCTGGCGTGTGACCGGCGGCTCTAGAGCCTCTGCTAACCATGTTCATGCCTTCTTCTTTTTCCT
ACAGCTCCTGGGCAACGTGCTGGTTATTGTGCTGTCTCATCATTTTGGCAAAGAATTGATTTGATACCGC
GGGCCCCGCGTGGACGGTACCATAACTTCGTATAAAGTATCCTATACGAAGTTATCCATGGCTAGCGGCA
GCCTCGGAGTTTGAATAGATAGAATAAAATATCTTTATTTTCATTCCATCTGTGTGTTGGTTTTTTGTGT
GAGATCTACGGGTGGCATCCCTGTGACCCCTCCCCAGTGCCTCTCCTGGCCCTGGAAGTTGCCACTCCAG
TGCCCACCAGCCTTGTCCTAATAAAATTAAGTTGCATCATTTTGTCTGACTAGGTGTCCTTCTATAATAT
TATGGGGTGGAGGGGGGTGGTATGGAGCAAGGGGCAAGTTGGGAAGACAACCTGTAGGGCCTGCGGGGTC
TATTGGGAACCAAGCTGGAGTGCAGTGGCACAATCTTGGCTCACTGCAATCTCCGCCTCCTGGGTTCAAG
CGATTCTCCTGCCTCAGGCTCCCGAGTTGTTGGGATTCCAGGCATGCATGACCAGGCTCAGCTAATTTTT
GTTTTTTTGGTAGAGACGGGGTTTCACCATATTGGCCAGGCTGGTCTCCAACTCCTAATCTCAGGTGATC
TACCCACCTTGGCCTCCCAAATTGCTGGGATTACAGGCGTGAACCACTGCTCCCTTCCCTGTCCTTCTGC
CTCAGCTAATTGAGTAGGGGGGAGGCTAACTGAAACACGGAAGGAGACAATACCGGAAGGAACCCGCGCT
ATGACGGCAATAAAAAGACAGAATAAAACGCACGGGTGTTGGGTCGTTTGTTCATAAACGCGGGGTTCGG
TCCCAGGGCTGGCACTCTGTCGATACCCCACCGAGACCCCATTGGGGCCAATACGCCCGCGTTTCTTCCT
TTTCCCCACCCCACCCCCCAAGTTCGGGTGAAGGCCCAGGGCTCGCAGCCAACGTCGGGGCGGCAGGCCG
TGGAAGTTCCTATTCTCTAGAATAACTTCGTATAAAGTATCCTATACGAAGTTATACGCGCGCGTCCATT
TAATTCACCATGTCTAGACTGGACAAGAGCAAAGTCATAAACTCTGCTCTGGAATTACTCAATGAAGTCG
GTATCGAAGGCCTGACGACAAGGAAACTCGCTCAAAAGCTGGGAGTTGAGCAGCCTACCCTGTACTGGCA
CGTGAAGAACAAGCGGGCCCTGCTCGATGCCCTGGCAATCGAGATGCTGGACAGGCATCATACCCACTTC
TGCCCCCTGGAAGGCGAGTCATGGCAAGACTTTCTGCGGAACAACGCCAAGTCATTCCGCTGTGCTCTCC
TCTCACATCGCGACGGGGCTAAAGTGCATCTCGGCACCCGCCCAACAGAGAAACAGTACGAAACCCTGGA
AAATCAGCTCGCGTTCCTGTGTCAGCAAGGCTTCTCCCTGGAGAACGCACTGTACGCTCTGTCCGCCGTG
GGCCACTTTACACTGGGCTGCGTATTGGAGGATCAGGAGCATCAAGTAGCAAAAGAGGAAAGAGAGACAC
CTACCACCGATTCTATGCCCCCACTTCTGAGACAAGCAATTGAGCTGTTCGACCATCAGGGAGCCGAACC
TGCCTTCCTTTTCGGCCTGGAACTAATCATATGTGGCCTGGAGAAACAGCTAAAGTGCGAAAGCGGCGGG
CCGGCCGACGCCCTTGACGATTTTGACTTAGACATGCTCCCAGCCGATGCCCTTGACGACTTTGACCTTG
ATATGCTGCCTGCTGACGCTCTTGACGATTTTGACCTTGACATGCTCCCCGGGTAACTAAGTAAGGATCA
AATGGCGCGTTACGTAAAGCTTGTCGATAATCAACCTCTGGATTACAAAATTTGTGAAAGATTGACTGGT
ATTCTTAACTATGTTGCTCCTTTTACGCTATGTGGATACGCTGCTTTAATGCCTTTGTATCATGCTATTG
CTTCCCGTATGGCTTTCATTTTCTCCTCCTTGTATAAATCCTGGTTGCTGTCTCTTTATGAGGAGTTGTG
GCCCGTTGTCAGGCAACGTGGCGTGGTGTGCACTGTGTTTGCTGACGCAACCCCCACTGGTTGGGGCATT
GCCACCACCTGTCAGCTCCTTTCCGGGACTTTCGCTTTCCCCCTCCCTATTGCCACGGCGGAACTCATCG
CCGCCTGCCTTGCCCGCTGCTGGACAGGGGCTCGGCTGTTGGGCACTGACAATTCCGTGGTGTTGTCGGG
GAAATCATCGTCCTTTCCTTGGCTGCTCGCCTATGTTGCCACCTGGATTCTGCGCGGGACGTCCTTCTGC
TACGTCCCTTCGGCCCTCAATCCAGCGGACCTTCCTTCCCGCGGCCTGCTGCCGGCTCTGCGGCCTCTTC
CGCGTCTTCGCCTTCGCCCTCAGACGAGTCGGATCTCCCTTTGGGCCGCCTCCCCGCATCGACACCGAGC
GCTGCTCGAGGCCTCGACTGTGCCTTCTAGTTGCCAGCCATCTGTTGTTTGCCCCTCCCCCGTGCCTTCC
TTGACCCTGGAAGGTGCCACTCCCACTGTCCTTTCCTAATAAAATGAGGAAATTGCATCGCATTGTCTGA
GTAGGTGTCATTCTATTCTGGGGGGTGGGGTGGGGCAGGACAGCAAGGGGGAGGATTGGGAAGACAATAG
CAGGCATGCTGGGGACACGTGGGATCCGGTGCCAGGGCGTGCCCTTGGGCTCCCCGGGCGCGTTTGGGCG
GCCGCATCGAATTCTACCGGGTAGGGGAGGCGCTTTTCCCAAGGCAGTCTGGAGCATGCGCTTTAGCAGC
CCCGCTGGGCACTTGGCGCTACACAAGTGGCCTCTGGCCTCGCACACATTCCACATCCACCGGTAGGCGC
CAACCGGCTCCGTTCTTTGGTGGCCCCTTCGCGCCACCTTCTACTCCTCCCCTAGTCAGGAAGTTCCCCC
CCGCCCCGCAGCTCGCGTCGTGCAGGACGTGACAAATGGAAGTAGCACGTCTCACTAGTCTCGTGCAGAT
GGACAGCACCGCTGAGCAATGGAAGCGGGTAGGCCTTTGGGGCAGCGGCCAATAGCAGCTTTGCTCCTTC
GCTTTCTGGGCTCAGAGGCTGGGAAGGGGTGGGTCCGGGGGCGGGCTCAGGGGCGGGCTCAGGGGCGGGG
CGGGCGCCCGAAGGTCCTCCGGAGGCCCGGCATTCTGCACGCTTCAAAAGCGCACGTCTGCCGCGCTGTT
CTCCTCTTCCTCATCTCCGGGCCTTTCGACCTGCAATCGCCGCTAGCCGCCACCATGAAAAAGCCTGAAC
TCACCGCGACGTCTGTCGAGAAGTTTCTGATCGAAAAGTTCGACAGCGTCTCCGACCTGATGCAGCTCTC
GGAGGGCGAAGAATCTCGTGCTTTCAGCTTCGATGTAGGAGGGCGTGGATATGTCCTGCGGGTAAATAGC
TGCGCCGATGGTTTCTACAAAGATCGTTATGTTTATCGGCACTTTGCATCGGCCGCGCTCCCGATTCCGG
AAGTGCTTGACATTGGGGAATTCAGCGAGAGCCTGACCTATTGCATCTCCCGCCGTGCACAGGGTGTCAC
GTTGCAAGACCTGCCTGAAACCGAACTGCCCGCTGTTCTGCAGCCGGTCGCGGAGGCCATGGATGCGATC
GCTGCGGCCGATCTTAGCCAGACGAGCGGGTTCGGCCCATTCGGACCGCAAGGAATCGGTCAATACACTA
CATGGCGTGATTTCATATGCGCGATTGCTGATCCCCATGTGTATCACTGGCAAACTGTGATGGACGACAC
CGTCAGTGTAAGTGCTAGCCCCTAGGCCTGAATCGAAGTTCCTATTCTTCAAAAGGTATAGGAACTTCGA
GCTCGTCGACTGCAGAGGCCTGCATGCAAGCTTGGCGTAATCATGGTCATAGCTGTTTCCTGTGTGAAAT
TGTTATCCGCTCACAATTCCACACAACATACGAGCCGGAAGCATAAAGTGTAAAGCCTGGGGTGCCTAAT
GAGTGAGCTAACTCACATTAATTGCGTTGCGCTCACTGCCCGCTTTCCAGTCGGGAAACCTGTCGTGCCA
GCTGCATTAATGAATCGGCCAACGCGCGGGGAGAGGCGGTTTGCGTATTGGGCGCTCTTCCGCTTCCTCG
CTCACTGACTCGCTGCGCTCGGTCGTTCGGCTGCGGCGAGCGGTATCAGCTCACTCAAAGGCGGTAATAC
GGTTATCCACAGAATCAGGGGATAACGCAGGAAAGAACATGTGAGCAAAAGGCCAGCAAAAGGCCAGGAA
CCGTAAAAAGGCCGCGTTGCTGGCGTTTTTCCATAGGCTCCGCCCCCCTGACGAGCATCACAAAAATCGA
CGCTCAAGTCAGAGGTGGCGAAACCCGACAGGACTATAAAGATACCAGGCGTTTCCCCCTGGAAGCTCCC
TCGTGCGCTCTCCTGTTCCGACCCTGCCGCTTACCGGATACCTGTCCGCCTTTCTCCCTTCGGGAAGCGT
GGCGCTTTCTCATAGCTCACGCTGTAGGTATCTCAGTTCGGTGTAGGTCGTTCGCTCCAAGCTGGGCTGT
GTGCACGAACCCCCCGTTCAGCCCGACCGCTGCGCCTTATCCGGTAACTATCGTCTTGAGTCCAACCCGG
TAAGACACGACTTATCGCCACTGGCAGCAGCCACTGGTAACAGGATTAGCAGAGCGAGGTATGTAGGCGG
TGCTACAGAGTTCTTGAAGTGGTGGCCTAACTACGGCTACACTAGAAGAACAGTATTTGGTATCTGCGCT
CTGCTGAAGCCAGTTACCTTCGGAAAAAGAGTTGGTAGCTCTTGATCCGGCAAACAAACCACCGCTGGTA
GCGGTGGTTTTTTTGTTTGCAAGCAGCAGATTACGCGCAGAAAAAAAGGATCTCAAGAAGATCCTTTGAT
CTTTTCTACGGGGTCTGACGCTCAGTGGAACGAAAACTCACGTTAAGGGATTTTGGTCATGAGATTATCA
AAAAGGATCTTCACCTAGATCCTTTTAAATTAAAAATGAAGTTTTAAATCAATCTAAAGTATATATGAGT
AAACTTGGTCTGACAGTTACCAATGCTTAATCAGTGAGGCACCTATCTCAGCGATCTGTCTATTTCGTTC
ATCCATAGTTGCCTGACTCCCCGTCGTGTAGATAACTACGATACGGGAGGGCTTACCATCTGGCCCCAGT
GCTGCAATGATACCGCGAGACCCACGCTCACCGGCTCCAGATTTATCAGCAATAAACCAGCCAGCCGGAA
GGGCCGAGCGCAGAAGTGGTCCTGCAACTTTATCCGCCTCCATCCAGTCTATTAATTGTTGCCGGGAAGC
TAGAGTAAGTAGTTCGCCAGTTAATAGTTTGCGCAACGTTGTTGCCATTGCTACAGGCATCGTGGTGTCA
CGCTCGTCGTTTGGTATGGCTTCATTCAGCTCCGGTTCCCAACGATCAAGGCGAGTTACATGATCCCCCA
TGTTGTGCAAAAAAGCGGTTAGCTCCTTCGGTCCTCCGATCGTTGTCAGAAGTAAGTTGGCCGCAGTGTT
ATCACTCATGGTTATGGCAGCACTGCATAATTCTCTTACTGTCATGCCATCCGTAAGATGCTTTTCTGTG
ACTGGTGAGTACTCAACCAAGTCATTCTGAGAATAGTGTATGCGGCGACCGAGTTGCTCTTGCCCGGCGT
CAATACGGGATAATACCGCGCCACATAGCAGAACTTTAAAAGTGCTCATCATTGGAAAACGTTCTTCGGG
GCGAAAACTCTCAAGGATCTTACCGCTGTTGAGATCCAGTTCGATGTAACCCACTCGTGCACCCAACTGA
TCTTCAGCATCTTTTACTTTCACCAGCGTTTCTGGGTGAGCAAAAACAGGAAGGCAAAATGCCGCAAAAA
AGGGAATAAGGGCGACACGGAAATGTTGAATACTCATACTCTTCCTTTTTCAATATTATTGAAGCATTTA
TCAGGGTTATTGTCTCATGAGCGGATACATATTTGAATGTATTTAGAAAAATAAACAAATAGGGGTTCCG
CGCACATTTCCCCGAAAAGTGCCACCTGACGTCTAAGAAACCATTATTATCATGACATTAACCTATAAAA
ATAGGCGTATCACGAGGCCCTTTCGTC
Features (pLannotate 1.2.2; 43 found; start..end, strand, type, name):
    137..236     +  misc_feature   bom (fragment): basis of mobility region from pBR322
    242..399     -  CDS            lacZα (fragment): LacZα fragment of β-galactosidase; lacZ fragment
   1035..1163    +  CDS            OR51A4 (fragment): O51A4_HUMAN - Experimental evidence at transcript level: Swiss-Prot protein existence level 2. Odorant receptor. From Homo sapiens (Human).
   2261..2389    +  CDS            OR51A4 (fragment): O51A4_HUMAN - Experimental evidence at transcript level: Swiss-Prot protein existence level 2. Odorant receptor. From Homo sapiens (Human).
   2975..3056    -  polyA_signal   SV40 poly(A) signal: SV40 polyadenylation signal
   3070..3340    +  protein_bind   tetracycline response element: contains seven copies of the tetracycline operator tetO tetracycline repressor TetR
   3351..3368    +  misc_feature   MCS (fragment): pUC18/19 multiple cloning site
   3373..3411    +  promoter       minimal CMV promoter: human cytomegalovirus (CMV) immediate early promoter
   3505..3530    +  misc_feature   MCS (fragment): pUC18/19 multiple cloning site
   3545..3578    +  protein_bind   loxP: Cre-mediated recombination occurs in the 8-bp core sequence (GCATACAT). Cre recombinase
   3655..3703    +  polyA_signal   poly(A) signal: synthetic polyadenylation signal
   3712..4188    +  polyA_signal   hGH poly(A) signal: human growth hormone polyadenylation signal
   4200..4661    +  polyA_signal   PGK poly(A) signal: mouse phosphoglycerate kinase 1 polyadenylation signal
   4688..4721    +  protein_bind   loxP: Cre-mediated recombination occurs in the 8-bp core sequence (GCATACAT). Cre recombinase
   4738..6088    +  CDS            GCaMP6s (fragment): improved fluorescent protein-based calcium sensor (Chen et al., 2013)
   6115..6703    +  misc_feature   WPRE: woodchuck hepatitis virus posttranscriptional regulatory element
   6734..6941    +  polyA_signal   bGH poly(A) signal: bovine growth hormone polyadenylation signal
   7500..7628    +  CDS            OR51A4 (fragment): O51A4_HUMAN - Experimental evidence at transcript level: Swiss-Prot protein existence level 2. Odorant receptor. From Homo sapiens (Human).
   8710..8838    +  CDS            OR51A4 (fragment): O51A4_HUMAN - Experimental evidence at transcript level: Swiss-Prot protein existence level 2. Odorant receptor. From Homo sapiens (Human).
   9465..9768    +  enhancer       CMV enhancer: human cytomegalovirus immediate early enhancer
   9770..10047   +  promoter       chicken β-actin promoter: No description available
  10048..11064   +  intron         chimeric intron: chimera between introns from chicken β-actin and rabbit β-globin
  11152..11185   -  protein_bind   lox2272: Cre-mediated recombination occurs in the 8-bp core sequence (GGATACTT). lox2272 sites are compatible with each other, but incompatible with loxP or loxN sites (Lee and Saito, 1988). Cre recombinase
  11223..11271   +  polyA_signal   poly(A) signal: synthetic polyadenylation signal
  11280..11756   +  polyA_signal   hGH poly(A) signal: human growth hormone polyadenylation signal
  11835..11883   +  polyA_signal   HSV TK poly(A) signal: herpes simplex virus thymidine kinase polyadenylation signal (Cole and Stacy, 1985)
  12043..12062   +  protein_bind   FRT (minimal) (fragment): supports FLP-mediated excision but not integration (Turan and Bode, 2011) FLP recombinase from the Saccharomyces cerevisiae 2μ plasmid
  12062..12095   -  protein_bind   lox2272: Cre-mediated recombination occurs in the 8-bp core sequence (GGATACTT). lox2272 sites are compatible with each other, but incompatible with loxP or loxN sites (Lee and Saito, 1988). Cre recombinase
  12120..12817   +  CDS            rtTA3 (fragment): reverse tetracycline transactivator 3 activates expression from Tet-responsive promoters in the presence of doxycycline
  12747..12857   +  CDS            VP48: 3 tandem repeats of the minimal activation domain of herpes simplex virus VP16 (Cheng et al., 2013)
  12909..13497   +  misc_feature   WPRE: woodchuck hepatitis virus posttranscriptional regulatory element
  13528..13735   +  polyA_signal   bGH poly(A) signal: bovine growth hormone polyadenylation signal
  13749..13782   +  protein_bind   attB: minimal attB site for the φC31 integrase (Groth et al., 2000) phage φC31 integrase
  13809..14308   +  promoter       PGK promoter: mouse phosphoglycerate kinase 1 promoter
  14335..14848   +  CDS            HygR (fragment): aminoglycoside phosphotransferase from E. coli; aph(4)-Ia; confers resistance to hygromycin
  14978..15000   -  protein_bind   lac operator (fragment): The lac repressor binds to the lac operator to inhibit transcription in E. coli. This inhibition can be relieved by adding lactose or isopropyl-β-D-thiogalactopyranoside (IPTG). lac repressor encoded by lacI
  15004..15034   -  promoter       lac promoter: promoter for the E. coli lac operon
  15049..15070   -  protein_bind   CAP binding site: CAP binding activates transcription in the presence of cAMP. E. coli catabolite activator protein
  15083..15175   -  CDS            lacI (fragment): lac repressor; lacI; The lac repressor binds to the lac operator to inhibit transcription in E. coli. This inhibition can be relieved by adding lactose or isopropyl-β-D-thiogalactopyranoside (IPTG).
  15358..15946   -  rep_origin     ori: high-copy-number ColE1/pMB1/pBR322/pUC origin of replication
  16117..16977   -  CDS            AmpR: β-lactamase; bla; confers resistance to ampicillin, carbenicillin, and related antibiotics
  16978..17082   -  promoter       AmpR promoter: bla
  17177..35      +  CDS            rop (fragment) (across the origin): Rop protein, which maintains plasmids at low copy number; rop
