[The description below was written by a language model from this plasmid's Addgene catalogue record and pLannotate feature annotations shown in this document.]
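Description:
Ai162 (TIT2L-GC6s-ICL-tTA2) targeting vector is a roughly 17.2 kb mouse gene-targeting plasmid built on the TIGRE2.0 backbone and designed to place two Cre-dependent expression units into the mouse TIGRE locus. In bacteria it is carried on a ColE1/pBR322-type origin with an ampicillin resistance gene, and it is catalogued as low copy. The depositor's sequence and the repository's sequencing result give essentially identical feature maps, differing by only a few bases in length.

The first unit consists of a tetracycline response element (seven tetO copies) with a minimal CMV promoter. This is followed by a loxP-flanked stop cassette made of synthetic, hGH and PGK polyadenylation signals, then the calcium indicator GCaMP6s, a WPRE and a bGH poly(A). The second unit uses the CAG promoter (CMV enhancer, chicken β-actin promoter, chimeric intron). It drives a lox2272-flanked stop cassette followed by a tetracycline transactivator with a VP16-derived activation domain, again with WPRE and bGH poly(A). The annotation software labels this coding sequence as an rtTA3 fragment, but the catalogue identifies it as tTA2. Because loxP and lox2272 are incompatible, Cre removes each stop independently. Cre-expressing cells then make tTA2, which drives amplified GCaMP6s expression from the TRE promoter.

Repeated elements flanking each unit are auto-annotated as olfactory receptor fragments. These hits are probably spurious, and the record does not state what the elements are. Downstream lie a φC31 attB site and a PGK promoter driving a partial hygromycin resistance gene, whose role in targeting is not spelled out in the record. The vector was used to generate a Cre-dependent calcium-imaging reporter mouse line.
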