Addgene plasmid #114433: Ai162 (TIT2L-GC6s-ICL-tTA2) targeting vector
Purpose: Target a Cre-dependent GCaMP6s cassette and a tTA2 cassette into the mouse TIGRE locus
Depositing lab: Hongkui Zeng. Depositing organization: Allen Institute. Publication: A Suite of Transgenic Driver and Reporter Mouse Lines with Enhanced Brain-Cell-Type Targeting and Functionality. Daigle TL, Madisen L, Hage TA, Valley MT, Knoblich U, Larsen RS, Takeno MM, Huang L, Gu H, Larsen R, Mills M, Bosma-Moody A, Siverts LA, Walker M, Graybuck LT, Yao Z, Fong O, Nguyen TN, Garren E, Lenz GH, Chavarha M, Pendergraft J, Harrington J, Hirokawa KE, Harris JA, Nicovich PR, McGraw MJ, Ollerenshaw DR, Smith KA, Baker CA, Ting JT, Sunkin SM, Lecoq J, Lin MZ, Boyden ES, Murphy GJ, da Costa NM, Waters J, Li L, Tasic B, Zeng H. Cell. 2018 Jul 12;174(2):465-480.e22. doi: 10.1016/j.cell.2018.06.035. PubMed 30007418.
Backbone
  Vector backbone: TIGRE2.0 targeting vector
  Backbone size w/o insert (bp): 15817
  Total vector size (bp): 17170
  Vector type: Mouse Targeting, Cre/Lox
Growth in bacteria
  Bacterial resistance: Ampicillin, 100 μg/mL
  Growth temperature: 30°C
  Growth strain: NEB Stable
  Copy number: Low Copy
Gene/Insert
  Gene/Insert name: GCaMP6s, tTA2 (alt name: GCaMP6 slow)
  Insert size (bp): 1353
  Promoter: TRE2, CAG
  Cloning method: Restriction Enzyme; 5′ cloning site MluI (not destroyed); 3′ cloning site MluI (not destroyed)
  Sequencing primers: 5′ CTAATTCCATCAGAAAGCTT; 3′ CTGCCCGGCGGCTGTGAGCG
Resource information
  A portion of this plasmid was derived from a plasmid made by: Loren Looger and Clontech
Terms and licenses: Academic/Nonprofit Terms; Industry Terms: Not Available to Industry
How to cite: Ai162 (TIT2L-GC6s-ICL-tTA2) targeting vector was a gift from Hongkui Zeng (Addgene plasmid # 114433 ; http://n2t.net/addgene:114433 ; RRID:Addgene_114433)
